Addgene plasmid #51543: FUW-tetO-hOKMS
Purpose: Inducible expression of polycistronic 2A spaced OCT4-KLF4-MYC-SOX2
Depositing lab: Tarjei Mikkelsen. Depositing organization: Broad Institute. Publication: Integrative Analyses of Human Reprogramming Reveal Dynamic Nature of Induced Pluripotency. Cacchiarelli D, Trapnell C, Ziller MJ, Soumillon M, Cesana M, Karnik R, Donaghey J, Smith ZD, Ratanasirintrawoot S, Zhang X, Ho Sui SJ, Wu Z, Akopian V, Gifford CA, Doench J, Rinn JL, Daley GQ, Meissner A, Lander ES, Mikkelsen TS. Cell. 2015 Jul 16;162(2):412-24. doi: 10.1016/j.cell.2015.06.016. PubMed 26186193.
Backbone
  Vector backbone: FUW
  Total vector size (bp): 13399
  Vector type: Mammalian Expression, Lentiviral
Growth in bacteria
  Bacterial resistance: Ampicillin, 100 μg/mL
  Growth temperature: 37°C
  Growth strain: Stbl3
  Copy number: High Copy
Gene/Insert
  Gene/Insert name: hOKMS
  Species: H. sapiens (human)
  Insert size (bp): 4958
  Entrez Gene: MYC (a.k.a. MRTL, MYCC, bHLHe39, c-Myc); KLF4 (a.k.a. EZF, GKLF); SOX2 (a.k.a. ANOP3, MCOPS3); POU5F1 (a.k.a. OCT3, OCT4, OCT4Borf1, OTF-3, OTF3, OTF4, Oct-3, Oct-4, Oct3/4)
  Promoter: tetO
  Cloning method: Restriction Enzyme; 5′ cloning site EcoRI (not destroyed); 3′ cloning site EcoRI (not destroyed)
  Sequencing primers: 5′ agagctcgtttagtgaaccg; 3′ gttgcgtcagcaaacacagt
Resource information
  A portion of this plasmid was derived from a plasmid made by: the FUW backbone comes from Plasmid 20724: FUW-tetO-hSOX2 the hOKMS insert comes from Plasmid 27512: pLM-fSV2A
Terms and licenses: Academic/Nonprofit Terms; Industry Terms: Not Available to Industry
How to cite: FUW-tetO-hOKMS was a gift from Tarjei Mikkelsen (Addgene plasmid # 51543 ; http://n2t.net/addgene:51543 ; RRID:Addgene_51543)
