[The description below was written by a language model from this plasmid's Addgene catalogue record and pLannotate feature annotations shown in this document.]
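Description:
FUW-tetO-hOKMS is an HIV-1-based lentiviral transfer plasmid of about 13.4 kb, built on the FUW backbone, for doxycycline-inducible expression of the four human reprogramming factors from a single transcript. It is propagated in E. coli through a high-copy ColE1/pUC-type origin with ampicillin selection (AmpR), and also carries an f1 origin. Outside the viral region lies an SV40/EM7-driven BleoR cassette with an SV40 polyadenylation signal. Because it sits beyond the downstream LTR, this marker would not be carried into transduced cells by the packaged genome. A CMV enhancer/promoter fused to a truncated 5' LTR drives genomic RNA production in packaging cells. It is followed by the Ψ packaging signal with a gag fragment, the RRE for Rev-dependent export, and the cPPT/CTS. A WPRE, a second truncated LTR and a bGH poly(A) signal close the viral cassette.

The payload is a roughly 5 kb EcoRI insert, taken from an earlier polycistronic reprogramming vector. It encodes human POU5F1 (OCT4), KLF4, MYC and SOX2 in that order. According to the catalogue entry the four reading frames are separated by 2A peptide sequences, which produce separate proteins through ribosomal skipping; the 2A elements are not annotated individually in the feature tables, though short gaps between the coding regions are consistent with them. Expression is controlled by a tetracycline response element with seven tetO copies joined to a minimal CMV promoter, so transcription requires a tetracycline-controlled transactivator supplied separately, since none is encoded here. The two sequence records differ by a single nucleotide and give equivalent annotations. The construct is intended for inducible reprogramming of human somatic cells toward pluripotency.
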