Features (pLannotate 1.2.2; 36 found; start..end, strand, type, name):
      7..386     +  enhancer       CMV enhancer: human cytomegalovirus immediate early enhancer
    387..586     +  promoter       CMV promoter: human cytomegalovirus (CMV) immediate early promoter
    604..784     +  LTR            5' LTR (truncated): truncated 5' long terminal repeat (LTR) from HIV-1
    831..956     +  misc_feature   HIV-1 Ψ: packaging signal of human immunodeficiency virus type 1
    940..1303    +  CDS            HIV-1 gag (fragment): gag protein from human immunodeficiency virus 1; gag
   1449..1682    +  misc_feature   RRE: The Rev response element (RRE) of HIV-1 allows for Rev-dependent mRNA export from the nucleus to the cytoplasm.
   2059..2159    +  CDS            Rev (fragment): human immunodeficiency virus 1 (HIV-1) Rev protein; rev; enhances nuclear export of unspliced and incompletely spliced viral mRNAs
   2209..2326    +  misc_feature   cPPT/CTS: central polypurine tract and central termination sequence of HIV-1
   2383..2653    +  protein_bind   tetracycline response element: contains seven copies of the tetracycline operator tetO tetracycline repressor TetR
   2664..2681    +  misc_feature   MCS (fragment): pUC18/19 multiple cloning site
   2686..2724    +  promoter       minimal CMV promoter: human cytomegalovirus (CMV) immediate early promoter
   2822..2853    +  promoter       hPGK promoter (fragment): human phosphoglycerate kinase 1 promoter
   2868..3947    +  CDS            POU5F1: PO5F1_HUMAN - Also known as OCT3, OCT4, OTF3. Experimental evidence at protein level: Swiss-Prot protein existence level 1. Transcription factor that binds to the octamer motif (5'- ATTTGCAT-3'). Forms a trimeric complex with SOX2 or SOX15 on DNA and controls the expression of a number of genes involved in embryonic development such as YES1, FGF4, UTF1 and ZFP206. Critical for early embryogenesis and for embryonic stem cell pluripotency. From Homo sapiens (Human).
   4011..5375    +  CDS            KLF4 (fragment): KLF4_HUMAN - Also known as EZF, GKLF. Experimental evidence at protein level: Swiss-Prot protein existence level 1. Transcription factor; can act both as activator and as repressor. Binds the 5'-CACCC-3' core sequence. Binds to the promoter region of its own gene and can activate its own transcription. Regulates the expression of key transcription factors during embryonic development. Plays an important role in maintaining embryonic stem cells, and in preventing their differentiation. Required for establishing the barrier function of the skin and for postnatal maturation and maintenance of the
   5487..6803    +  CDS            MYC: MYC_HUMAN - Also known as BHLHE39. Experimental evidence at protein level: Swiss-Prot protein existence level 1. Transcription factor that binds DNA in a non-specific manner, yet also specifically recognizes the core sequence 5'-CAC[GA]TG-3'. Activates the transcription of growth-related genes. Binds to the VEGFA promoter, promoting VEGFA production and subsequent sprouting angiogenesis (PubMed:24940000). Regulator of somatic reprogramming, controls self-renewal of embryonic stem cells. Functions with TAF6L to activate target gene expression through RNA polymerase II pause release (By similari
   6873..7823    +  CDS            SOX2: SOX2_HUMAN - Experimental evidence at protein level: Swiss-Prot protein existence level 1. Transcription factor that forms a trimeric complex with OCT4 on DNA and controls the expression of a number of genes involved in embryonic development such as YES1, FGF4, UTF1 and ZFP206 (By similarity). Binds to the proximal enhancer region of NANOG (By similarity). Critical for early embryogenesis and for embryonic stem cell pluripotency (PubMed:18035408). Downstream SRRT target that mediates the promotion of neural stem cell self-renewal (By similarity). Keeps neural cells undifferentiated by countera
   7835..7859    +  misc_feature   MCS (fragment): pBluescript multiple cloning site
   7859..8447    +  misc_feature   WPRE: woodchuck hepatitis virus posttranscriptional regulatory element
   8384..8965    +  CDS            nef (fragment): NEF_HV1H2 - Experimental evidence at protein level: Swiss-Prot protein existence level 1. Extracellular Nef protein targets CD4(+) T-lymphocytes for apoptosis by interacting with CXCR4 surface receptors. From Human immunodeficiency virus type 1 group M subtype B (isolate HXB2) (HIV-1).
   8972..9152    +  LTR            5' LTR (truncated): truncated 5' long terminal repeat (LTR) from HIV-1
   9184..9408    +  polyA_signal   bGH poly(A) signal: bovine growth hormone polyadenylation signal
   9412..9433    +  promoter       SV40 promoter (fragment): SV40 enhancer and early promoter
   9454..9882    +  rep_origin     f1 ori (sequence partly withheld): f1 bacteriophage origin of replication; arrow indicates direction of (+) strand synthesis
   9896..10225   +  promoter       SV40 promoter: SV40 enhancer and early promoter
  10273..10320   +  promoter       EM7 promoter: synthetic bacterial promoter&nbsp
  10339..10713   +  CDS            BleoR: antibiotic-binding protein; Sh ble from Streptoalloteichus hindustanus; confers resistance to bleomycin, phleomycin, and Zeocin™
  10723..10848   +  CDS            ble (fragment): BLE_KLEPN - Experimental evidence at protein level: Swiss-Prot protein existence level 1. Binding protein with a strong affinity to the bleomycin family of antibiotics. Binds to CL990; an antimitotic-antibiotic compound. From Klebsiella pneumoniae.
  10843..10964   +  polyA_signal   SV40 poly(A) signal: SV40 polyadenylation signal
  11035..11057   -  protein_bind   lac operator (fragment): The lac repressor binds to the lac operator to inhibit transcription in E. coli. This inhibition can be relieved by adding lactose or isopropyl-β-D-thiogalactopyranoside (IPTG). lac repressor encoded by lacI
  11061..11091   -  promoter       lac promoter: promoter for the E. coli lac operon
  11106..11127   -  protein_bind   CAP binding site: CAP binding activates transcription in the presence of cAMP. E. coli catabolite activator protein
  11140..11232   -  CDS            lacI (fragment): lac repressor; lacI; The lac repressor binds to the lac operator to inhibit transcription in E. coli. This inhibition can be relieved by adding lactose or isopropyl-β-D-thiogalactopyranoside (IPTG).
  11415..12003   -  rep_origin     ori: high-copy-number ColE1/pMB1/pBR322/pUC origin of replication
  12174..13034   -  CDS            AmpR: β-lactamase; bla; confers resistance to ampicillin, carbenicillin, and related antibiotics
  13035..13139   -  promoter       AmpR promoter: bla
  13198..13250   -  misc_feature   bom (fragment): basis of mobility region from pBR322
>Addgene plasmid #51543 | FUW-tetO-hOKMS | addgene full sequence | sequence record 436691 | Addgene NGS Result
CGCGTTGACATTGATTATTGACTAGTTATTAATAGTAATCAATTACGGGGTCATTAGTTCATAGCCCATA
TATGGAGTTCCGCGTTACATAACTTACGGTAAATGGCCCGCCTGGCTGACCGCCCAACGACCCCCGCCCA
TTGACGTCAATAATGACGTATGTTCCCATAGTAACGCCAATAGGGACTTTCCATTGACGTCAATGGGTGG
AGTATTTACGGTAAACTGCCCACTTGGCAGTACATCAAGTGTATCATATGCCAAGTACGCCCCCTATTGA
CGTCAATGACGGTAAATGGCCCGCCTGGCATTATGCCCAGTACATGACCTTATGGGACTTTCCTACTTGG
CAGTACATCTACGTATTAGTCATCGCTATTACCATGGTGATGCGGTTTTGGCAGTACATCAATGGGCGTG
GATAGCGGTTTGACTCACGGGGATTTCCAAGTCTCCACCCCATTGACGTCAATGGGAGTTTGTTTTGGCA
CCAAAATCAACGGGACTTTCCAAAATGTCGTAACAACTCCGCCCCATTGACGCAAATGGGCGGTAGGCGT
GTACGGTGGGAGGTCTATATAAGCAGCGCGTTTTGCCTGTACTGGGTCTCTCTGGTTAGACCAGATCTGA
GCCTGGGAGCTCTCTGGCTAACTAGGGAACCCACTGCTTAAGCCTCAATAAAGCTTGCCTTGAGTGCTTC
AAGTAGTGTGTGCCCGTCTGTTGTGTGACTCTGGTAACTAGAGATCCCTCAGACCCTTTTAGTCAGTGTG
GAAAATCTCTAGCAGTGGCGCCCGAACAGGGACTTGAAAGCGAAAGGGAAACCAGAGGAGCTCTCTCGAC
GCAGGACTCGGCTTGCTGAAGCGCGCACGGCAAGAGGCGAGGGGCGGCGACTGGTGAGTACGCCAAAAAT
TTTGACTAGCGGAGGCTAGAAGGAGAGAGATGGGTGCGAGAGCGTCAGTATTAAGCGGGGGAGAATTAGA
TCGCGATGGGAAAAAATTCGGTTAAGGCCAGGGGGAAAGAAAAAATATAAATTAAAACATATAGTATGGG
CAAGCAGGGAGCTAGAACGATTCGCAGTTAATCCTGGCCTGTTAGAAACATCAGAAGGCTGTAGACAAAT
ACTGGGACAGCTACAACCATCCCTTCAGACAGGATCAGAAGAACTTAGATCATTATATAATACAGTAGCA
ACCCTCTATTGTGTGCATCAAAGGATAGAGATAAAAGACACCAAGGAAGCTTTAGACAAGATAGAGGAAG
AGCAAAACAAAAGTAAGACCACCGCACAGCAAGCGGCCGCTGATCTTCAGACCTGGAGGAGGAGATATGA
GGGACAATTGGAGAAGTGAATTATATAAATATAAAGTAGTAAAAATTGAACCATTAGGAGTAGCACCCAC
CAAGGCAAAGAGAAGAGTGGTGCAGAGAGAAAAAAGAGCAGTGGGAATAGGAGCTTTGTTCCTTGGGTTC
TTGGGAGCAGCAGGAAGCACTATGGGCGCAGCGTCAATGACGCTGACGGTACAGGCCAGACAATTATTGT
CTGGTATAGTGCAGCAGCAGAACAATTTGCTGAGGGCTATTGAGGCGCAACAGCATCTGTTGCAACTCAC
AGTCTGGGGCATCAAGCAGCTCCAGGCAAGAATCCTGGCTGTGGAAAGATACCTAAAGGATCAACAGCTC
CTGGGGATTTGGGGTTGCTCTGGAAAACTCATTTGCACCACTGCTGTGCCTTGGAATGCTAGTTGGAGTA
ATAAATCTCTGGAACAGATTTGGAATCACACGACCTGGATGGAGTGGGACAGAGAAATTAACAATTACAC
AAGCTTAATACACTCCTTAATTGAAGAATCGCAAAACCAGCAAGAAAAGAATGAACAAGAATTATTGGAA
TTAGATAAATGGGCAAGTTTGTGGAATTGGTTTAACATAACAAATTGGCTGTGGTATATAAAATTATTCA
TAATGATAGTAGGAGGCTTGGTAGGTTTAAGAATAGTTTTTGCTGTACTTTCTATAGTGAATAGAGTTAG
GCAGGGATATTCACCATTATCGTTTCAGACCCACCTCCCAACCCCGAGGGGACCCGACAGGCCCGAAGGA
ATAGAAGAAGAAGGTGGAGAGAGAGACAGAGACAGATCCATTCGATTAGTGAACGGATCGGCACTGCGTG
CGCCAATTCTGCAGACAAATGGCAGTATTCATCCACAATTTTAAAAGAAAAGGGGGGATTGGGGGGTACA
GTGCAGGGGAAAGAATAGTAGACATAATAGCAACAGACATACAAACTAAAGAATTACAAAAACAAATTAC
AAAAATTCAAAATTTTCGGGTTTATTACAGGGACAGCAGAGATCCAGTTTGGTTAGATCTCGAGTTTACC
ACTCCCTATCAGTGATAGAGAAAAGTGAAAGTCGAGTTTACCACTCCCTATCAGTGATAGAGAAAAGTGA
AAGTCGAGTTTACCACTCCCTATCAGTGATAGAGAAAAGTGAAAGTCGAGTTTACCACTCCCTATCAGTG
ATAGAGAAAAGTGAAAGTCGAGTTTACCACTCCCTATCAGTGATAGAGAAAAGTGAAAGTCGAGTTTACC
ACTCCCTATCAGTGATAGAGAAAAGTGAAAGTCGAGTTTACCACTCCCTATCAGTGATAGAGAAAAGTGA
AAGTCGAGCTCGGTACCCGGGTCGAGGTAGGCGTGTACGGTGGGAGGCCTATATAAGCAGAGCTCGTTTA
GTGAACCGTCAGATCGCCTGGAGACGCCATCCACGCTGTTTTGACCTCCATAGAAGACACCGGGACCGAT
CCAGCCTCCGCGGCCCCGAATTCGTTGACCGAATCACCGACCTCTCTCCCCAGGGGGATCCACCGGTATG
GCGGGACACCTGGCTTCGGATTTCGCCTTCTCGCCCCCTCCAGGTGGTGGAGGTGATGGGCCAGGGGGGC
CGGAGCCGGGCTGGGTTGATCCTCGGACCTGGCTAAGCTTCCAAGGCCCTCCTGGAGGGCCAGGAATCGG
GCCGGGGGTTGGGCCAGGCTCTGAGGTGTGGGGGATTCCCCCATGCCCCCCGCCGTATGAGTTCTGTGGG
GGGATGGCGTACTGTGGGCCCCAGGTTGGAGTGGGGCTAGTGCCCCAAGGCGGCTTGGAGACCTCTCAGC
CTGAGGGTGAAGCAGGAGTCGGGGTGGAGAGCAACTCCGATGGGGCCTCCCCGGAGCCCTGCACCGTCAC
CCCTGGTGCCGTGAAGCTGGAGAAGGAGAAGCTGGAGCAAAACCCGGAGGAGTCCCAGGACATCAAAGCT
CTGCAGAAAGAACTCGAGCAATTTGCCAAGCTCCTGAAGCAGAAGAGGATCACCCTGGGATATACACAGG
CCGATGTGGGGCTCACCCTGGGGGTTCTATTTGGGAAGGTATTCAGCCAAACGACCATCTGCCGCTTTGA
GGCTCTGCAGCTTAGCTTCAAGAACATGTGTAAGCTGCGGCCCTTGCTGCAGAAGTGGGTGGAGGAAGCT
GACAACAATGAAAATCTTCAGGAGATATGCAAAGCAGAAACCCTCGTGCAGGCCCGAAAGAGAAAGCGAA
CCAGTATCGAGAACCGAGTGAGAGGCAACCTGGAGAATTTGTTCCTGCAGTGCCCGAAACCCACACTGCA
GCAGATCAGCCACATCGCCCAGCAGCTTGGGCTCGAGAAGGATGTGGTCCGAGTGTGGTTCTGTAACCGG
CGCCAGAAGGGCAAGCGATCAAGCAGCGACTATGCACAACGAGAGGATTTTGAGGCTGCTGGGTCTCCTT
TCTCAGGGGGACCAGTGTCCTTTCCTCTGGCCCCAGGGCCCCATTTTGGTACCCCAGGCTATGGGAGCCC
TCACTTCACTGCACTGTACTCCTCGGTCCCTTTCCCTGAGGGGGAAGCCTTTCCCCCTGTCTCTGTCACC
ACTCTGGGCTCTCCCATGCATTCAAACGGATCTGGAGAGGGCAGAGGAAGTCTTCTAACATGCGGTGACG
TGGAGGAGAATCCCGGCCCCATGGCTGTCAGCGACGCGCTGCTCCCATCTTTCTCCACGTTCGCGTCTGG
CCCGGCGGGAAGGGAGAAGACACTGCGTCAAGCAGGTGCCCCGAATAACCGCTGGCGGGAGGAGCTCTCC
CACATGAAGCGACTTCCCCCAGTGCTTCCCGGCCGCCCCTATGACCTGGCGGCGGCGACCGTGGCCACAG
ACCTGGAGAGCGGCGGAGCCGGTGCGGCTTGCGGCGGTAGCAACCTGGCGCCCCTACCTCGGAGAGAGAC
CGAGGAGTTCAACGATCTCCTGGACCTGGACTTTATTCTCTCCAATTCGCTGACCCATCCTCCGGAGTCA
GTGGCCGCCACCGTGTCCTCGTCAGCGTCAGCCTCCTCTTCGTCGTCGCCGTCGAGCAGCGGCCCTGCCA
GCGCGCCCTCCACCTGCAGCTTCACCTATCCGATCCGGGCCGGGAACGACCCGGGCGTGGCGCCGGGCGG
CACGGGCGGAGGCCTCCTCTATGGCAGGGAGTCCGCTCCCCCTCCGACGGCTCCCTTCAACCTGGCGGAC
ATCAACGACGTGAGCCCCTCGGGCGGCTTCGTGGCCGAGCTCCTGCGGCCAGAATTGGACCCGGTGTACA
TTCCGCCGCAGCAGCCGCAGCCGCCAGGTGGCGGGCTGATGGGCAAGTTCGTGCTGAAGGCGTCGCTGAG
CGCCCCTGGCAGCGAGTACGGCAGCCCGTCGGTCATCAGCGTCAGCAAAGGCAGCCCTGACGGCAGCCAC
CCGGTGGTGGTGGCGCCCTACAACGGCGGGCCGCCGCGCACGTGCCCCAAGATCAAGCAGGAGGCGGTCT
CTTCGTGCACCCACTTGGGCGCTGGACCCCCTCTCAGCAATGGCCACCGGCCGGCTGCACACGACTTCCC
CCTGGGGCGGCAGCTCCCCAGCAGGACTACCCCGACCCTGGGTCTTGAGGAAGTGCTGAGCAGCAGGGAC
TGTCACCCTGCCCTGCCGCTTCCTCCCGGCTTCCATCCCCACCCGGGGCCCAATTACCCATCCTTCCTGC
CCGATCAGATGCAGCCGCAAGTCCCGCCGCTCCATTACCAAGAGCTCATGCCACCCGGTTCCTGCATGCC
AGAGGAGCCCAAGCCAAAGAGGGGAAGACGATCGTGGCCCCGGAAAAGGACCGCCACCCACACTTGTGAT
TACGCGGGCTGCGGCAAAACCTACACAAAGAGTTCCCATCTCAAGGCACACCTGCGAACCCACACAGGTG
AGAAACCTTACCACTGTGACTGGGACGGCTGTGGATGGAAATTCGCCCGCTCAGATGAACTGACCAGGCA
CTACCGTAAACACACGGGGCACCGCCCGTTCCAGTGCCAAAAATGCGACCGAGCATTTTCCAGGTCGGAC
CACCTCGCCTTACACATGAAGAGGCATTTTGGATCTGGAGCAACAAACTTCTCACTACTCAAACAAGCAG
GTGACGTGGAGGAGAATCCCGGCCCTATGCCCCTCAACGTTAGCTTCACCAACAGGAACTATGACCTCGA
CTACGACTCGGTGCAGCCGTATTTCTACTGCGACGAGGAGGAGAACTTCTACCAGCAGCAGCAGCAGAGC
GAGCTGCAGCCCCCGGCGCCCAGCGAGGATATCTGGAAGAAATTCGAGCTGCTGCCCACCCCGCCCCTGT
CCCCTAGCCGCCGCTCCGGGCTCTGCTCGCCCTCCTACGTTGCGGTCACACCCTTCTCCCTTCGGGGAGA
CAACGACGGCGGTGGCGGGAGCTTCTCCACGGCCGACCAGCTGGAGATGGTGACCGAGCTGCTGGGAGGA
GACATGGTGAACCAGAGTTTCATCTGCGACCCGGACGACGAGACCTTCATCAAAAACATCATCATCCAGG
ACTGTATGTGGAGCGGCTTCTCGGCCGCCGCCAAGCTCGTCTCAGAGAAGCTGGCCTCCTACCAGGCTGC
GCGCAAAGACAGCGGCAGCCCGAACCCCGCCCGCGGCCACAGCGTCTGCTCCACCTCCAGCTTGTACCTG
CAGGATCTGAGCGCCGCCGCCTCAGAGTGCATCGACCCCTCGGTGGTCTTCCCCTACCCTCTCAACGACA
GCAGCTCGCCCAAGTCCTGCGCCTCGCAAGACTCCAGCGCCTTCTCTCCGTCCTCGGATTCTCTGCTCTC
CTCGACGGAGTCCTCCCCGCAGGGCAGCCCCGAGCCCCTGGTGCTCCATGAGGAGACACCGCCCACCACC
AGCAGCGACTCTGAGGAGGAACAAGAAGATGAGGAAGAAATCGATGTTGTTTCTGTGGAAAAGAGGCAGG
CTCCTGGCAAAAGGTCAGAGTCTGGATCACCTTCTGCTGGAGGCCACAGCAAACCTCCTCACAGCCCACT
GGTCCTCAAGAGGTGCCACGTCTCCACACATCAGCACAACTACGCAGCGCCTCCCTCCACTCGGAAGGAC
TATCCTGCTGCCAAGAGGGTCAAGTTGGACAGTGTCAGAGTCCTGAGACAGATCAGCAACAACCGAAAAT
GCACCAGCCCCAGGTCCTCGGACACCGAGGAGAATGTCAAGAGGCGAACACACAACGTCTTGGAGCGCCA
GAGGAGGAACGAGCTAAAACGGAGCTTTTTTGCCCTGCGTGACCAGATCCCGGAGTTGGAAAACAATGAA
AAGGCCCCCAAGGTAGTTATCCTTAAAAAAGCCACAGCATACATCCTGTCCGTCCAAGCAGAGGAGCAAA
AGCTCATTTCTGAAGAGGACTTGTTGCGGAAACGACGAGAACAGTTGAAACACAAACTTGAACAGCTACG
GAACTCTTGTGCGGGATCTGGACAATGTACTAACTACGCTTTGTTGAAACTCGCTGGCGATGTTGAAAGT
AACCCCGGTCCCATGTACAACATGATGGAGACGGAGCTGAAGCCGCCGGGCCCGCAGCAAACTTCGGGGG
GCGGCGGCGGCAACTCCACCGCGGCGGCGGCCGGCGGCAACCAGAAAAACAGCCCGGACCGCGTCAAGCG
GCCCATGAATGCCTTCATGGTGTGGTCCCGCGGGCAGCGGCGCAAGATGGCCCAGGAGAACCCCAAGATG
CACAACTCGGAGATCAGCAAGCGCCTGGGCGCCGAGTGGAAACTTTTGTCGGAGACGGAGAAGCGGCCGT
TCATCGACGAGGCTAAGCGGCTGCGAGCGCTGCACATGAAGGAGCACCCGGATTATAAATACCGGCCCCG
GCGGAAAACCAAGACGCTCATGAAGAAGGATAAGTACACGCTGCCCGGCGGGCTGCTGGCCCCCGGCGGC
AATAGCATGGCGAGCGGGGTCGGGGTGGGCGCCGGCCTGGGCGCGGGCGTGAACCAGCGCATGGACAGTT
ACGCGCACATGAACGGCTGGAGCAACGGCAGCTACAGCATGATGCAGGACCAGCTGGGCTACCCGCAGCA
CCCGGGCCTCAATGCGCACGGCGCAGCGCAGATGCAGCCCATGCACCGCTACGACGTGAGCGCCCTGCAG
TACAACTCCATGACCAGCTCGCAGACCTACATGAACGGCTCGCCCACCTACAGCATGTCCTACTCGCAGC
AGGGCACCCCTGGCATGGCTCTTGGCTCCATGGGTTCGGTGGTCAAGTCCGAGGCCAGCTCCAGCCCCCC
TGTGGTTACCTCTTCCTCCCACTCCAGGGCGCCCTGCCAGGCCGGGGACCTCCGGGACATGATCAGCATG
TATCTCCCCGGCGCCGAGGTGCCGGAACCCGCCGCCCCCAGCAGACTTCACATGTCCCAGCACTACCAGA
GCGGCCCGGTGCCCGGCACGGCCATTAACGGCACACTGCCCCTCTCACACATGTGAGTCGACAAGAATTC
GATATCAAGCTTATCGATAATCAACCTCTGGATTACAAAATTTGTGAAAGATTGACTGGTATTCTTAACT
ATGTTGCTCCTTTTACGCTATGTGGATACGCTGCTTTAATGCCTTTGTATCATGCTATTGCTTCCCGTAT
GGCTTTCATTTTCTCCTCCTTGTATAAATCCTGGTTGCTGTCTCTTTATGAGGAGTTGTGGCCCGTTGTC
AGGCAACGTGGCGTGGTGTGCACTGTGTTTGCTGACGCAACCCCCACTGGTTGGGGCATTGCCACCACCT
GTCAGCTCCTTTCCGGGACTTTCGCTTTCCCCCTCCCTATTGCCACGGCGGAACTCATCGCCGCCTGCCT
TGCCCGCTGCTGGACAGGGGCTCGGCTGTTGGGCACTGACAATTCCGTGGTGTTGTCGGGGAAATCATCG
TCCTTTCCTTGGCTGCTCGCCTGTGTTGCCACCTGGATTCTGCGCGGGACGTCCTTCTGCTACGTCCCTT
CGGCCCTCAATCCAGCGGACCTTCCTTCCCGCGGCCTGCTGCCGGCTCTGCGGCCTCTTCCGCGTCTTCG
CCTTCGCCCTCAGACGAGTCGGATCTCCCTTTGGGCCGCCTCCCCGCATCGATACCGTCGACCTCGAGAC
CTAGAAAAACATGGAGCAATCACAAGTAGCAATACAGCAGCTACCAATGCTGATTGTGCCTGGCTAGAAG
CACAAGAGGAGGAGGAGGTGGGTTTTCCAGTCACACCTCAGGTACCTTTAAGACCAATGACTTACAAGGC
AGCTGTAGATCTTAGCCACTTTTTAAAAGAAAAGGGGGGACTGGAAGGGCTAATTCACTCCCAACGAAGA
CAAGATATCCTTGATCTGTGGATCTACCACACACAAGGCTACTTCCCTGATTGGCAGAACTACACACCAG
GGCCAGGGATCAGATATCCACTGACCTTTGGATGGTGCTACAAGCTAGTACCAGTTGAGCAAGAGAAGGT
AGAAGAAGCCAATGAAGGAGAGAACACCCGCTTGTTACACCCTGTGAGCCTGCATGGGATGGATGACCCG
GAGAGAGAAGTATTAGAGTGGAGGTTTGACAGCCGCCTAGCATTTCATCACATGGCCCGAGAGCTGCATC
CGGACTGTACTGGGTCTCTCTGGTTAGACCAGATCTGAGCCTGGGAGCTCTCTGGCTAACTAGGGAACCC
ACTGCTTAAGCCTCAATAAAGCTTGCCTTGAGTGCTTCAAGTAGTGTGTGCCCGTCTGTTGTGTGACTCT
GGTAACTAGAGATCCCTCAGACCCTTTTAGTCAGTGTGGAAAATCTCTAGCAGGGCCCGTTTAAACCCGC
TGATCAGCCTCGACTGTGCCTTCTAGTTGCCAGCCATCTGTTGTTTGCCCCTCCCCCGTGCCTTCCTTGA
CCCTGGAAGGTGCCACTCCCACTGTCCTTTCCTAATAAAATGAGGAAATTGCATCGCATTGTCTGAGTAG
GTGTCATTCTATTCTGGGGGGTGGGGTGGGGCAGGACAGCAAGGGGGAGGATTGGGAAGACAATAGCAGG
CATGCTGGGGATGCGGTGGGCTCTATGGCTTCTGAGGCGGAAAGAACCAGCTGGGGCTCTAGGGGGTATC
CCC
[124 nt withheld, positions 9454-9577]
C
[91 nt withheld, positions 9579-9669]
A
[49 nt withheld, positions 9671-9719]
CCTTTGACGTTGGAGTCCACGTTCTTT
[37 nt withheld, positions 9747-9783]
ACCCTATCTCGGTCTATTCTTTTGATTTATAAGGGATTTTGCCGATTTCGGCCTATTGGTTAAAAAATGA
GCTGATTTAACAAAAATTTAACGCGAATTAATTCTGTGGAATGTGTGTCAGTTAGGGTGTGGAAAGTCCC
CAGGCTCCCCAGCAGGCAGAAGTATGCAAAGCATGCATCTCAATTAGTCAGCAACCAGGTGTGGAAAGTC
CCCAGGCTCCCCAGCAGGCAGAAGTATGCAAAGCATGCATCTCAATTAGTCAGCAACCATAGTCCCGCCC
CTAACTCCGCCCATCCCGCCCCTAACTCCGCCCAGTTCCGCCCATTCTCCGCCCCATGGCTGACTAATTT
TTTTTATTTATGCAGAGGCCGAGGCCGCCTCTGCCTCTGAGCTATTCCAGAAGTAGTGAGGAGGCTTTTT
TGGAGGCCTAGGCTTTTGCAAAAAGCTCCCGGGAGCTTGTATATCCATTTTCGGATCTGATCAGCACGTG
TTGACAATTAATCATCGGCATAGTATATCGGCATAGTATAATACGACAAGGTGAGGAACTAAACCATGGC
CAAGTTGACCAGTGCCGTTCCGGTGCTCACCGCGCGCGACGTCGCCGGAGCGGTCGAGTTCTGGACCGAC
CGGCTCGGGTTCTCCCGGGACTTCGTGGAGGACGACTTCGCCGGTGTGGTCCGGGACGACGTGACCCTGT
TCATCAGCGCGGTCCAGGACCAGGTGGTGCCGGACAACACCCTGGCCTGGGTGTGGGTGCGCGGCCTGGA
CGAGCTGTACGCCGAGTGGTCGGAGGTCGTGTCCACGAACTTCCGGGACGCCTCCGGGCCGGCCATGACC
GAGATCGGCGAGCAGCCGTGGGGGCGGGAGTTCGCCCTGCGCGACCCGGCCGGCAACTGCGTGCACTTCG
TGGCCGAGGAGCAGGACTGACACGTGCTACGAGATTTCGATTCCACCGCCGCCTTCTATGAAAGGTTGGG
CTTCGGAATCGTTTTCCGGGACGCCGGCTGGATGATCCTCCAGCGCGGGGATCTCATGCTGGAGTTCTTC
GCCCACCCCAACTTGTTTATTGCAGCTTATAATGGTTACAAATAAAGCAATAGCATCACAAATTTCACAA
ATAAAGCATTTTTTTCACTGCATTCTAGTTGTGGTTTGTCCAAACTCATCAATGTATCTTATCATGTCTG
TATACCGTCGACCTCTAGCTAGAGCTTGGCGTAATCATGGTCATAGCTGTTTCCTGTGTGAAATTGTTAT
CCGCTCACAATTCCACACAACATACGAGCCGGAAGCATAAAGTGTAAAGCCTGGGGTGCCTAATGAGTGA
GCTAACTCACATTAATTGCGTTGCGCTCACTGCCCGCTTTCCAGTCGGGAAACCTGTCGTGCCAGCTGCA
TTAATGAATCGGCCAACGCGCGGGGAGAGGCGGTTTGCGTATTGGGCGCTCTTCCGCTTCCTCGCTCACT
GACTCGCTGCGCTCGGTCGTTCGGCTGCGGCGAGCGGTATCAGCTCACTCAAAGGCGGTAATACGGTTAT
CCACAGAATCAGGGGATAACGCAGGAAAGAACATGTGAGCAAAAGGCCAGCAAAAGGCCAGGAACCGTAA
AAAGGCCGCGTTGCTGGCGTTTTTCCATAGGCTCCGCCCCCCTGACGAGCATCACAAAAATCGACGCTCA
AGTCAGAGGTGGCGAAACCCGACAGGACTATAAAGATACCAGGCGTTTCCCCCTGGAAGCTCCCTCGTGC
GCTCTCCTGTTCCGACCCTGCCGCTTACCGGATACCTGTCCGCCTTTCTCCCTTCGGGAAGCGTGGCGCT
TTCTCATAGCTCACGCTGTAGGTATCTCAGTTCGGTGTAGGTCGTTCGCTCCAAGCTGGGCTGTGTGCAC
GAACCCCCCGTTCAGCCCGACCGCTGCGCCTTATCCGGTAACTATCGTCTTGAGTCCAACCCGGTAAGAC
ACGACTTATCGCCACTGGCAGCAGCCACTGGTAACAGGATTAGCAGAGCGAGGTATGTAGGCGGTGCTAC
AGAGTTCTTGAAGTGGTGGCCTAACTACGGCTACACTAGAAGAACAGTATTTGGTATCTGCGCTCTGCTG
AAGCCAGTTACCTTCGGAAAAAGAGTTGGTAGCTCTTGATCCGGCAAACAAACCACCGCTGGTAGCGGTG
GTTTTTTTGTTTGCAAGCAGCAGATTACGCGCAGAAAAAAAGGATCTCAAGAAGATCCTTTGATCTTTTC
TACGGGGTCTGACGCTCAGTGGAACGAAAACTCACGTTAAGGGATTTTGGTCATGAGATTATCAAAAAGG
ATCTTCACCTAGATCCTTTTAAATTAAAAATGAAGTTTTAAATCAATCTAAAGTATATATGAGTAAACTT
GGTCTGACAGTTACCAATGCTTAATCAGTGAGGCACCTATCTCAGCGATCTGTCTATTTCGTTCATCCAT
AGTTGCCTGACTCCCCGTCGTGTAGATAACTACGATACGGGAGGGCTTACCATCTGGCCCCAGTGCTGCA
ATGATACCGCGAGACCCACGCTCACCGGCTCCAGATTTATCAGCAATAAACCAGCCAGCCGGAAGGGCCG
AGCGCAGAAGTGGTCCTGCAACTTTATCCGCCTCCATCCAGTCTATTAATTGTTGCCGGGAAGCTAGAGT
AAGTAGTTCGCCAGTTAATAGTTTGCGCAACGTTGTTGCCATTGCTACAGGCATCGTGGTGTCACGCTCG
TCGTTTGGTATGGCTTCATTCAGCTCCGGTTCCCAACGATCAAGGCGAGTTACATGATCCCCCATGTTGT
GCAAAAAAGCGGTTAGCTCCTTCGGTCCTCCGATCGTTGTCAGAAGTAAGTTGGCCGCAGTGTTATCACT
CATGGTTATGGCAGCACTGCATAATTCTCTTACTGTCATGCCATCCGTAAGATGCTTTTCTGTGACTGGT
GAGTACTCAACCAAGTCATTCTGAGAATAGTGTATGCGGCGACCGAGTTGCTCTTGCCCGGCGTCAATAC
GGGATAATACCGCGCCACATAGCAGAACTTTAAAAGTGCTCATCATTGGAAAACGTTCTTCGGGGCGAAA
ACTCTCAAGGATCTTACCGCTGTTGAGATCCAGTTCGATGTAACCCACTCGTGCACCCAACTGATCTTCA
GCATCTTTTACTTTCACCAGCGTTTCTGGGTGAGCAAAAACAGGAAGGCAAAATGCCGCAAAAAAGGGAA
TAAGGGCGACACGGAAATGTTGAATACTCATACTCTTCCTTTTTCAATATTATTGAAGCATTTATCAGGG
TTATTGTCTCATGAGCGGATACATATTTGAATGTATTTAGAAAAATAAACAAATAGGGGTTCCGCGCACA
TTTCCCCGAAAAGTGCCACCTGACGTCGACGGATCGGGAGATCTCCCGATCCCCTATGGTGCACTCTCAG
TACAATCTGCTCTGATGCCGCATAGTTAAGCCAGTATCTGCTCCCTGCTTGTGTGTTGGAGGTCGCTGAG
TAGTGCGCGAGCAAAATTTAAGCTACAACAAGGCAAGGCTTGACCGACAATTGCATGAAGAATCTGCTTA
GGGTTAGGCGTTTTGCGCTGCTTCGCGATGTACGGGCCAGATATA
