Features (pLannotate 1.2.2; 36 found; start..end, strand, type, name):
      7..386     +  enhancer       CMV enhancer: human cytomegalovirus immediate early enhancer
    387..586     +  promoter       CMV promoter: human cytomegalovirus (CMV) immediate early promoter
    604..784     +  LTR            5' LTR (truncated): truncated 5' long terminal repeat (LTR) from HIV-1
    831..956     +  misc_feature   HIV-1 Ψ: packaging signal of human immunodeficiency virus type 1
    940..1303    +  CDS            HIV-1 gag (fragment): gag protein from human immunodeficiency virus 1; gag
   1449..1682    +  misc_feature   RRE: The Rev response element (RRE) of HIV-1 allows for Rev-dependent mRNA export from the nucleus to the cytoplasm.
   2059..2159    +  CDS            Rev (fragment): human immunodeficiency virus 1 (HIV-1) Rev protein; rev; enhances nuclear export of unspliced and incompletely spliced viral mRNAs
   2209..2326    +  misc_feature   cPPT/CTS: central polypurine tract and central termination sequence of HIV-1
   2385..2655    +  protein_bind   tetracycline response element: contains seven copies of the tetracycline operator tetO tetracycline repressor TetR
   2666..2683    +  misc_feature   MCS (fragment): pUC18/19 multiple cloning site
   2688..2725    +  promoter       minimal CMV promoter: human cytomegalovirus (CMV) immediate early promoter
   2823..2854    +  promoter       hPGK promoter (fragment): human phosphoglycerate kinase 1 promoter
   2869..3948    +  CDS            POU5F1: PO5F1_HUMAN - Also known as OCT3, OCT4, OTF3. Experimental evidence at protein level: Swiss-Prot protein existence level 1. Transcription factor that binds to the octamer motif (5'- ATTTGCAT-3'). Forms a trimeric complex with SOX2 or SOX15 on DNA and controls the expression of a number of genes involved in embryonic development such as YES1, FGF4, UTF1 and ZFP206. Critical for early embryogenesis and for embryonic stem cell pluripotency. From Homo sapiens (Human).
   4012..5376    +  CDS            KLF4 (fragment): KLF4_HUMAN - Also known as EZF, GKLF. Experimental evidence at protein level: Swiss-Prot protein existence level 1. Transcription factor; can act both as activator and as repressor. Binds the 5'-CACCC-3' core sequence. Binds to the promoter region of its own gene and can activate its own transcription. Regulates the expression of key transcription factors during embryonic development. Plays an important role in maintaining embryonic stem cells, and in preventing their differentiation. Required for establishing the barrier function of the skin and for postnatal maturation and maintenance of the
   5488..6804    +  CDS            MYC: MYC_HUMAN - Also known as BHLHE39. Experimental evidence at protein level: Swiss-Prot protein existence level 1. Transcription factor that binds DNA in a non-specific manner, yet also specifically recognizes the core sequence 5'-CAC[GA]TG-3'. Activates the transcription of growth-related genes. Binds to the VEGFA promoter, promoting VEGFA production and subsequent sprouting angiogenesis (PubMed:24940000). Regulator of somatic reprogramming, controls self-renewal of embryonic stem cells. Functions with TAF6L to activate target gene expression through RNA polymerase II pause release (By similari
   6874..7824    +  CDS            SOX2: SOX2_HUMAN - Experimental evidence at protein level: Swiss-Prot protein existence level 1. Transcription factor that forms a trimeric complex with OCT4 on DNA and controls the expression of a number of genes involved in embryonic development such as YES1, FGF4, UTF1 and ZFP206 (By similarity). Binds to the proximal enhancer region of NANOG (By similarity). Critical for early embryogenesis and for embryonic stem cell pluripotency (PubMed:18035408). Downstream SRRT target that mediates the promotion of neural stem cell self-renewal (By similarity). Keeps neural cells undifferentiated by countera
   7836..7860    +  misc_feature   MCS (fragment): pBluescript multiple cloning site
   7860..8448    +  misc_feature   WPRE: woodchuck hepatitis virus posttranscriptional regulatory element
   8385..8966    +  CDS            nef (fragment): NEF_HV1H2 - Experimental evidence at protein level: Swiss-Prot protein existence level 1. Extracellular Nef protein targets CD4(+) T-lymphocytes for apoptosis by interacting with CXCR4 surface receptors. From Human immunodeficiency virus type 1 group M subtype B (isolate HXB2) (HIV-1).
   8973..9153    +  LTR            5' LTR (truncated): truncated 5' long terminal repeat (LTR) from HIV-1
   9185..9409    +  polyA_signal   bGH poly(A) signal: bovine growth hormone polyadenylation signal
   9413..9434    +  promoter       SV40 promoter (fragment): SV40 enhancer and early promoter
   9455..9883    +  rep_origin     f1 ori (sequence partly withheld): f1 bacteriophage origin of replication; arrow indicates direction of (+) strand synthesis
   9897..10226   +  promoter       SV40 promoter: SV40 enhancer and early promoter
  10274..10321   +  promoter       EM7 promoter: synthetic bacterial promoter&nbsp
  10340..10714   +  CDS            BleoR: antibiotic-binding protein; Sh ble from Streptoalloteichus hindustanus; confers resistance to bleomycin, phleomycin, and Zeocin™
  10724..10849   +  CDS            ble (fragment): BLE_KLEPN - Experimental evidence at protein level: Swiss-Prot protein existence level 1. Binding protein with a strong affinity to the bleomycin family of antibiotics. Binds to CL990; an antimitotic-antibiotic compound. From Klebsiella pneumoniae.
  10844..10965   +  polyA_signal   SV40 poly(A) signal: SV40 polyadenylation signal
  11036..11058   -  protein_bind   lac operator (fragment): The lac repressor binds to the lac operator to inhibit transcription in E. coli. This inhibition can be relieved by adding lactose or isopropyl-β-D-thiogalactopyranoside (IPTG). lac repressor encoded by lacI
  11062..11092   -  promoter       lac promoter: promoter for the E. coli lac operon
  11107..11128   -  protein_bind   CAP binding site: CAP binding activates transcription in the presence of cAMP. E. coli catabolite activator protein
  11141..11233   -  CDS            lacI (fragment): lac repressor; lacI; The lac repressor binds to the lac operator to inhibit transcription in E. coli. This inhibition can be relieved by adding lactose or isopropyl-β-D-thiogalactopyranoside (IPTG).
  11416..12004   -  rep_origin     ori: high-copy-number ColE1/pMB1/pBR322/pUC origin of replication
  12175..13035   -  CDS            AmpR: β-lactamase; bla; confers resistance to ampicillin, carbenicillin, and related antibiotics
  13036..13140   -  promoter       AmpR promoter: bla
  13199..13251   -  misc_feature   bom (fragment): basis of mobility region from pBR322
>Addgene plasmid #51543 | FUW-tetO-hOKMS | analyzer sequence | sequence record 78762
CGCGTTGACATTGATTATTGACTAGTTATTAATAGTAATCAATTACGGGGTCATTAGTTCATAGCCCATA
TATGGAGTTCCGCGTTACATAACTTACGGTAAATGGCCCGCCTGGCTGACCGCCCAACGACCCCCGCCCA
TTGACGTCAATAATGACGTATGTTCCCATAGTAACGCCAATAGGGACTTTCCATTGACGTCAATGGGTGG
AGTATTTACGGTAAACTGCCCACTTGGCAGTACATCAAGTGTATCATATGCCAAGTACGCCCCCTATTGA
CGTCAATGACGGTAAATGGCCCGCCTGGCATTATGCCCAGTACATGACCTTATGGGACTTTCCTACTTGG
CAGTACATCTACGTATTAGTCATCGCTATTACCATGGTGATGCGGTTTTGGCAGTACATCAATGGGCGTG
GATAGCGGTTTGACTCACGGGGATTTCCAAGTCTCCACCCCATTGACGTCAATGGGAGTTTGTTTTGGCA
CCAAAATCAACGGGACTTTCCAAAATGTCGTAACAACTCCGCCCCATTGACGCAAATGGGCGGTAGGCGT
GTACGGTGGGAGGTCTATATAAGCAGCGCGTTTTGCCTGTACTGGGTCTCTCTGGTTAGACCAGATCTGA
GCCTGGGAGCTCTCTGGCTAACTAGGGAACCCACTGCTTAAGCCTCAATAAAGCTTGCCTTGAGTGCTTC
AAGTAGTGTGTGCCCGTCTGTTGTGTGACTCTGGTAACTAGAGATCCCTCAGACCCTTTTAGTCAGTGTG
GAAAATCTCTAGCAGTGGCGCCCGAACAGGGACTTGAAAGCGAAAGGGAAACCAGAGGAGCTCTCTCGAC
GCAGGACTCGGCTTGCTGAAGCGCGCACGGCAAGAGGCGAGGGGCGGCGACTGGTGAGTACGCCAAAAAT
TTTGACTAGCGGAGGCTAGAAGGAGAGAGATGGGTGCGAGAGCGTCAGTATTAAGCGGGGGAGAATTAGA
TCGCGATGGGAAAAAATTCGGTTAAGGCCAGGGGGAAAGAAAAAATATAAATTAAAACATATAGTATGGG
CAAGCAGGGAGCTAGAACGATTCGCAGTTAATCCTGGCCTGTTAGAAACATCAGAAGGCTGTAGACAAAT
ACTGGGACAGCTACAACCATCCCTTCAGACAGGATCAGAAGAACTTAGATCATTATATAATACAGTAGCA
ACCCTCTATTGTGTGCATCAAAGGATAGAGATAAAAGACACCAAGGAAGCTTTAGACAAGATAGAGGAAG
AGCAAAACAAAAGTAAGACCACCGCACAGCAAGCGGCCGCTGATCTTCAGACCTGGAGGAGGAGATATGA
GGGACAATTGGAGAAGTGAATTATATAAATATAAAGTAGTAAAAATTGAACCATTAGGAGTAGCACCCAC
CAAGGCAAAGAGAAGAGTGGTGCAGAGAGAAAAAAGAGCAGTGGGAATAGGAGCTTTGTTCCTTGGGTTC
TTGGGAGCAGCAGGAAGCACTATGGGCGCAGCGTCAATGACGCTGACGGTACAGGCCAGACAATTATTGT
CTGGTATAGTGCAGCAGCAGAACAATTTGCTGAGGGCTATTGAGGCGCAACAGCATCTGTTGCAACTCAC
AGTCTGGGGCATCAAGCAGCTCCAGGCAAGAATCCTGGCTGTGGAAAGATACCTAAAGGATCAACAGCTC
CTGGGGATTTGGGGTTGCTCTGGAAAACTCATTTGCACCACTGCTGTGCCTTGGAATGCTAGTTGGAGTA
ATAAATCTCTGGAACAGATTTGGAATCACACGACCTGGATGGAGTGGGACAGAGAAATTAACAATTACAC
AAGCTTAATACACTCCTTAATTGAAGAATCGCAAAACCAGCAAGAAAAGAATGAACAAGAATTATTGGAA
TTAGATAAATGGGCAAGTTTGTGGAATTGGTTTAACATAACAAATTGGCTGTGGTATATAAAATTATTCA
TAATGATAGTAGGAGGCTTGGTAGGTTTAAGAATAGTTTTTGCTGTACTTTCTATAGTGAATAGAGTTAG
GCAGGGATATTCACCATTATCGTTTCAGACCCACCTCCCAACCCCGAGGGGACCCGACAGGCCCGAAGGA
ATAGAAGAAGAAGGTGGAGAGAGAGACAGAGACAGATCCATTCGATTAGTGAACGGATCGGCACTGCGTG
CGCCAATTCTGCAGACAAATGGCAGTATTCATCCACAATTTTAAAAGAAAAGGGGGGATTGGGGGGTACA
GTGCAGGGGAAAGAATAGTAGACATAATAGCAACAGACATACAAACTAAAGAATTACAAAAACAAATTAC
AAAAATTCAAAATTTTCGGGTTTATTACAGGGACAGCAGAGATCCAGTTTGGTTAATGATCTCGAGTTTA
CCACTCCCTATCAGTGATAGAGAAAAGTGAAAGTCGAGTTTACCACTCCCTATCAGTGATAGAGAAAAGT
GAAAGTCGAGTTTACCACTCCCTATCAGTGATAGAGAAAAGTGAAAGTCGAGTTTACCACTCCCTATCAG
TGATAGAGAAAAGTGAAAGTCGAGTTTACCACTCCCTATCAGTGATAGAGAAAAGTGAAAGTCGAGTTTA
CCACTCCCTATCAGTGATAGAGAAAAGTGAAAGTCGAGTTTACCACTCCCTATCAGTGATAGAGAAAAGT
GAAAGTCGAGCTCGGTACCCGGGTCGAGTAGGCGTGTACGGTGGGAGGCCTATATAAGCAGAGCTCGTTT
AGTGAACCGTCAGATCGCCTGGAGACGCCATCCACGCTGTTTTGACCTCCATAGAAGACACCGGGACCGA
TCCAGCCTCCGCGGCCCCGAATTCGTTGACCGAATCACCGACCTCTCTCCCCAGGGGGATCCACCGGTAT
GGCGGGACACCTGGCTTCGGATTTCGCCTTCTCGCCCCCTCCAGGTGGTGGAGGTGATGGGCCAGGGGGG
CCGGAGCCGGGCTGGGTTGATCCTCGGACCTGGCTAAGCTTCCAAGGCCCTCCTGGAGGGCCAGGAATCG
GGCCGGGGGTTGGGCCAGGCTCTGAGGTGTGGGGGATTCCCCCATGCCCCCCGCCGTATGAGTTCTGTGG
GGGGATGGCGTACTGTGGGCCCCAGGTTGGAGTGGGGCTAGTGCCCCAAGGCGGCTTGGAGACCTCTCAG
CCTGAGGGTGAAGCAGGAGTCGGGGTGGAGAGCAACTCCGATGGGGCCTCCCCGGAGCCCTGCACCGTCA
CCCCTGGTGCCGTGAAGCTGGAGAAGGAGAAGCTGGAGCAAAACCCGGAGGAGTCCCAGGACATCAAAGC
TCTGCAGAAAGAACTCGAGCAATTTGCCAAGCTCCTGAAGCAGAAGAGGATCACCCTGGGATATACACAG
GCCGATGTGGGGCTCACCCTGGGGGTTCTATTTGGGAAGGTATTCAGCCAAACGACCATCTGCCGCTTTG
AGGCTCTGCAGCTTAGCTTCAAGAACATGTGTAAGCTGCGGCCCTTGCTGCAGAAGTGGGTGGAGGAAGC
TGACAACAATGAAAATCTTCAGGAGATATGCAAAGCAGAAACCCTCGTGCAGGCCCGAAAGAGAAAGCGA
ACCAGTATCGAGAACCGAGTGAGAGGCAACCTGGAGAATTTGTTCCTGCAGTGCCCGAAACCCACACTGC
AGCAGATCAGCCACATCGCCCAGCAGCTTGGGCTCGAGAAGGATGTGGTCCGAGTGTGGTTCTGTAACCG
GCGCCAGAAGGGCAAGCGATCAAGCAGCGACTATGCACAACGAGAGGATTTTGAGGCTGCTGGGTCTCCT
TTCTCAGGGGGACCAGTGTCCTTTCCTCTGGCCCCAGGGCCCCATTTTGGTACCCCAGGCTATGGGAGCC
CTCACTTCACTGCACTGTACTCCTCGGTCCCTTTCCCTGAGGGGGAAGCCTTTCCCCCTGTCTCTGTCAC
CACTCTGGGCTCTCCCATGCATTCAAACGGATCTGGAGAGGGCAGAGGAAGTCTTCTAACATGCGGTGAC
GTGGAGGAGAATCCCGGCCCCATGGCTGTCAGCGACGCGCTGCTCCCATCTTTCTCCACGTTCGCGTCTG
GCCCGGCGGGAAGGGAGAAGACACTGCGTCAAGCAGGTGCCCCGAATAACCGCTGGCGGGAGGAGCTCTC
CCACATGAAGCGACTTCCCCCAGTGCTTCCCGGCCGCCCCTATGACCTGGCGGCGGCGACCGTGGCCACA
GACCTGGAGAGCGGCGGAGCCGGTGCGGCTTGCGGCGGTAGCAACCTGGCGCCCCTACCTCGGAGAGAGA
CCGAGGAGTTCAACGATCTCCTGGACCTGGACTTTATTCTCTCCAATTCGCTGACCCATCCTCCGGAGTC
AGTGGCCGCCACCGTGTCCTCGTCAGCGTCAGCCTCCTCTTCGTCGTCGCCGTCGAGCAGCGGCCCTGCC
AGCGCGCCCTCCACCTGCAGCTTCACCTATCCGATCCGGGCCGGGAACGACCCGGGCGTGGCGCCGGGCG
GCACGGGCGGAGGCCTCCTCTATGGCAGGGAGTCCGCTCCCCCTCCGACGGCTCCCTTCAACCTGGCGGA
CATCAACGACGTGAGCCCCTCGGGCGGCTTCGTGGCCGAGCTCCTGCGGCCAGAATTGGACCCGGTGTAC
ATTCCGCCGCAGCAGCCGCAGCCGCCAGGTGGCGGGCTGATGGGCAAGTTCGTGCTGAAGGCGTCGCTGA
GCGCCCCTGGCAGCGAGTACGGCAGCCCGTCGGTCATCAGCGTCAGCAAAGGCAGCCCTGACGGCAGCCA
CCCGGTGGTGGTGGCGCCCTACAACGGCGGGCCGCCGCGCACGTGCCCCAAGATCAAGCAGGAGGCGGTC
TCTTCGTGCACCCACTTGGGCGCTGGACCCCCTCTCAGCAATGGCCACCGGCCGGCTGCACACGACTTCC
CCCTGGGGCGGCAGCTCCCCAGCAGGACTACCCCGACCCTGGGTCTTGAGGAAGTGCTGAGCAGCAGGGA
CTGTCACCCTGCCCTGCCGCTTCCTCCCGGCTTCCATCCCCACCCGGGGCCCAATTACCCATCCTTCCTG
CCCGATCAGATGCAGCCGCAAGTCCCGCCGCTCCATTACCAAGAGCTCATGCCACCCGGTTCCTGCATGC
CAGAGGAGCCCAAGCCAAAGAGGGGAAGACGATCGTGGCCCCGGAAAAGGACCGCCACCCACACTTGTGA
TTACGCGGGCTGCGGCAAAACCTACACAAAGAGTTCCCATCTCAAGGCACACCTGCGAACCCACACAGGT
GAGAAACCTTACCACTGTGACTGGGACGGCTGTGGATGGAAATTCGCCCGCTCAGATGAACTGACCAGGC
ACTACCGTAAACACACGGGGCACCGCCCGTTCCAGTGCCAAAAATGCGACCGAGCATTTTCCAGGTCGGA
CCACCTCGCCTTACACATGAAGAGGCATTTTGGATCTGGAGCAACAAACTTCTCACTACTCAAACAAGCA
GGTGACGTGGAGGAGAATCCCGGCCCTATGCCCCTCAACGTTAGCTTCACCAACAGGAACTATGACCTCG
ACTACGACTCGGTGCAGCCGTATTTCTACTGCGACGAGGAGGAGAACTTCTACCAGCAGCAGCAGCAGAG
CGAGCTGCAGCCCCCGGCGCCCAGCGAGGATATCTGGAAGAAATTCGAGCTGCTGCCCACCCCGCCCCTG
TCCCCTAGCCGCCGCTCCGGGCTCTGCTCGCCCTCCTACGTTGCGGTCACACCCTTCTCCCTTCGGGGAG
ACAACGACGGCGGTGGCGGGAGCTTCTCCACGGCCGACCAGCTGGAGATGGTGACCGAGCTGCTGGGAGG
AGACATGGTGAACCAGAGTTTCATCTGCGACCCGGACGACGAGACCTTCATCAAAAACATCATCATCCAG
GACTGTATGTGGAGCGGCTTCTCGGCCGCCGCCAAGCTCGTCTCAGAGAAGCTGGCCTCCTACCAGGCTG
CGCGCAAAGACAGCGGCAGCCCGAACCCCGCCCGCGGCCACAGCGTCTGCTCCACCTCCAGCTTGTACCT
GCAGGATCTGAGCGCCGCCGCCTCAGAGTGCATCGACCCCTCGGTGGTCTTCCCCTACCCTCTCAACGAC
AGCAGCTCGCCCAAGTCCTGCGCCTCGCAAGACTCCAGCGCCTTCTCTCCGTCCTCGGATTCTCTGCTCT
CCTCGACGGAGTCCTCCCCGCAGGGCAGCCCCGAGCCCCTGGTGCTCCATGAGGAGACACCGCCCACCAC
CAGCAGCGACTCTGAGGAGGAACAAGAAGATGAGGAAGAAATCGATGTTGTTTCTGTGGAAAAGAGGCAG
GCTCCTGGCAAAAGGTCAGAGTCTGGATCACCTTCTGCTGGAGGCCACAGCAAACCTCCTCACAGCCCAC
TGGTCCTCAAGAGGTGCCACGTCTCCACACATCAGCACAACTACGCAGCGCCTCCCTCCACTCGGAAGGA
CTATCCTGCTGCCAAGAGGGTCAAGTTGGACAGTGTCAGAGTCCTGAGACAGATCAGCAACAACCGAAAA
TGCACCAGCCCCAGGTCCTCGGACACCGAGGAGAATGTCAAGAGGCGAACACACAACGTCTTGGAGCGCC
AGAGGAGGAACGAGCTAAAACGGAGCTTTTTTGCCCTGCGTGACCAGATCCCGGAGTTGGAAAACAATGA
AAAGGCCCCCAAGGTAGTTATCCTTAAAAAAGCCACAGCATACATCCTGTCCGTCCAAGCAGAGGAGCAA
AAGCTCATTTCTGAAGAGGACTTGTTGCGGAAACGACGAGAACAGTTGAAACACAAACTTGAACAGCTAC
GGAACTCTTGTGCGGGATCTGGACAATGTACTAACTACGCTTTGTTGAAACTCGCTGGCGATGTTGAAAG
TAACCCCGGTCCCATGTACAACATGATGGAGACGGAGCTGAAGCCGCCGGGCCCGCAGCAAACTTCGGGG
GGCGGCGGCGGCAACTCCACCGCGGCGGCGGCCGGCGGCAACCAGAAAAACAGCCCGGACCGCGTCAAGC
GGCCCATGAATGCCTTCATGGTGTGGTCCCGCGGGCAGCGGCGCAAGATGGCCCAGGAGAACCCCAAGAT
GCACAACTCGGAGATCAGCAAGCGCCTGGGCGCCGAGTGGAAACTTTTGTCGGAGACGGAGAAGCGGCCG
TTCATCGACGAGGCTAAGCGGCTGCGAGCGCTGCACATGAAGGAGCACCCGGATTATAAATACCGGCCCC
GGCGGAAAACCAAGACGCTCATGAAGAAGGATAAGTACACGCTGCCCGGCGGGCTGCTGGCCCCCGGCGG
CAATAGCATGGCGAGCGGGGTCGGGGTGGGCGCCGGCCTGGGCGCGGGCGTGAACCAGCGCATGGACAGT
TACGCGCACATGAACGGCTGGAGCAACGGCAGCTACAGCATGATGCAGGACCAGCTGGGCTACCCGCAGC
ACCCGGGCCTCAATGCGCACGGCGCAGCGCAGATGCAGCCCATGCACCGCTACGACGTGAGCGCCCTGCA
GTACAACTCCATGACCAGCTCGCAGACCTACATGAACGGCTCGCCCACCTACAGCATGTCCTACTCGCAG
CAGGGCACCCCTGGCATGGCTCTTGGCTCCATGGGTTCGGTGGTCAAGTCCGAGGCCAGCTCCAGCCCCC
CTGTGGTTACCTCTTCCTCCCACTCCAGGGCGCCCTGCCAGGCCGGGGACCTCCGGGACATGATCAGCAT
GTATCTCCCCGGCGCCGAGGTGCCGGAACCCGCCGCCCCCAGCAGACTTCACATGTCCCAGCACTACCAG
AGCGGCCCGGTGCCCGGCACGGCCATTAACGGCACACTGCCCCTCTCACACATGTGAGTCGACAAGAATT
CGATATCAAGCTTATCGATAATCAACCTCTGGATTACAAAATTTGTGAAAGATTGACTGGTATTCTTAAC
TATGTTGCTCCTTTTACGCTATGTGGATACGCTGCTTTAATGCCTTTGTATCATGCTATTGCTTCCCGTA
TGGCTTTCATTTTCTCCTCCTTGTATAAATCCTGGTTGCTGTCTCTTTATGAGGAGTTGTGGCCCGTTGT
CAGGCAACGTGGCGTGGTGTGCACTGTGTTTGCTGACGCAACCCCCACTGGTTGGGGCATTGCCACCACC
TGTCAGCTCCTTTCCGGGACTTTCGCTTTCCCCCTCCCTATTGCCACGGCGGAACTCATCGCCGCCTGCC
TTGCCCGCTGCTGGACAGGGGCTCGGCTGTTGGGCACTGACAATTCCGTGGTGTTGTCGGGGAAATCATC
GTCCTTTCCTTGGCTGCTCGCCTGTGTTGCCACCTGGATTCTGCGCGGGACGTCCTTCTGCTACGTCCCT
TCGGCCCTCAATCCAGCGGACCTTCCTTCCCGCGGCCTGCTGCCGGCTCTGCGGCCTCTTCCGCGTCTTC
GCCTTCGCCCTCAGACGAGTCGGATCTCCCTTTGGGCCGCCTCCCCGCATCGATACCGTCGACCTCGAGA
CCTAGAAAAACATGGAGCAATCACAAGTAGCAATACAGCAGCTACCAATGCTGATTGTGCCTGGCTAGAA
GCACAAGAGGAGGAGGAGGTGGGTTTTCCAGTCACACCTCAGGTACCTTTAAGACCAATGACTTACAAGG
CAGCTGTAGATCTTAGCCACTTTTTAAAAGAAAAGGGGGGACTGGAAGGGCTAATTCACTCCCAACGAAG
ACAAGATATCCTTGATCTGTGGATCTACCACACACAAGGCTACTTCCCTGATTGGCAGAACTACACACCA
GGGCCAGGGATCAGATATCCACTGACCTTTGGATGGTGCTACAAGCTAGTACCAGTTGAGCAAGAGAAGG
TAGAAGAAGCCAATGAAGGAGAGAACACCCGCTTGTTACACCCTGTGAGCCTGCATGGGATGGATGACCC
GGAGAGAGAAGTATTAGAGTGGAGGTTTGACAGCCGCCTAGCATTTCATCACATGGCCCGAGAGCTGCAT
CCGGACTGTACTGGGTCTCTCTGGTTAGACCAGATCTGAGCCTGGGAGCTCTCTGGCTAACTAGGGAACC
CACTGCTTAAGCCTCAATAAAGCTTGCCTTGAGTGCTTCAAGTAGTGTGTGCCCGTCTGTTGTGTGACTC
TGGTAACTAGAGATCCCTCAGACCCTTTTAGTCAGTGTGGAAAATCTCTAGCAGGGCCCGTTTAAACCCG
CTGATCAGCCTCGACTGTGCCTTCTAGTTGCCAGCCATCTGTTGTTTGCCCCTCCCCCGTGCCTTCCTTG
ACCCTGGAAGGTGCCACTCCCACTGTCCTTTCCTAATAAAATGAGGAAATTGCATCGCATTGTCTGAGTA
GGTGTCATTCTATTCTGGGGGGTGGGGTGGGGCAGGACAGCAAGGGGGAGGATTGGGAAGACAATAGCAG
GCATGCTGGGGATGCGGTGGGCTCTATGGCTTCTGAGGCGGAAAGAACCAGCTGGGGCTCTAGGGGGTAT
CCCC
[124 nt withheld, positions 9455-9578]
C
[91 nt withheld, positions 9580-9670]
A
[49 nt withheld, positions 9672-9720]
CCTTTGACGTTGGAGTCCACGTTCTTT
[37 nt withheld, positions 9748-9784]
ACCCTATCTCGGTCTATTCTTTTGATTTATAAGGGATTTTGCCGATTTCGGCCTATTGGTTAAAAAATGA
GCTGATTTAACAAAAATTTAACGCGAATTAATTCTGTGGAATGTGTGTCAGTTAGGGTGTGGAAAGTCCC
CAGGCTCCCCAGCAGGCAGAAGTATGCAAAGCATGCATCTCAATTAGTCAGCAACCAGGTGTGGAAAGTC
CCCAGGCTCCCCAGCAGGCAGAAGTATGCAAAGCATGCATCTCAATTAGTCAGCAACCATAGTCCCGCCC
CTAACTCCGCCCATCCCGCCCCTAACTCCGCCCAGTTCCGCCCATTCTCCGCCCCATGGCTGACTAATTT
TTTTTATTTATGCAGAGGCCGAGGCCGCCTCTGCCTCTGAGCTATTCCAGAAGTAGTGAGGAGGCTTTTT
TGGAGGCCTAGGCTTTTGCAAAAAGCTCCCGGGAGCTTGTATATCCATTTTCGGATCTGATCAGCACGTG
TTGACAATTAATCATCGGCATAGTATATCGGCATAGTATAATACGACAAGGTGAGGAACTAAACCATGGC
CAAGTTGACCAGTGCCGTTCCGGTGCTCACCGCGCGCGACGTCGCCGGAGCGGTCGAGTTCTGGACCGAC
CGGCTCGGGTTCTCCCGGGACTTCGTGGAGGACGACTTCGCCGGTGTGGTCCGGGACGACGTGACCCTGT
TCATCAGCGCGGTCCAGGACCAGGTGGTGCCGGACAACACCCTGGCCTGGGTGTGGGTGCGCGGCCTGGA
CGAGCTGTACGCCGAGTGGTCGGAGGTCGTGTCCACGAACTTCCGGGACGCCTCCGGGCCGGCCATGACC
GAGATCGGCGAGCAGCCGTGGGGGCGGGAGTTCGCCCTGCGCGACCCGGCCGGCAACTGCGTGCACTTCG
TGGCCGAGGAGCAGGACTGACACGTGCTACGAGATTTCGATTCCACCGCCGCCTTCTATGAAAGGTTGGG
CTTCGGAATCGTTTTCCGGGACGCCGGCTGGATGATCCTCCAGCGCGGGGATCTCATGCTGGAGTTCTTC
GCCCACCCCAACTTGTTTATTGCAGCTTATAATGGTTACAAATAAAGCAATAGCATCACAAATTTCACAA
ATAAAGCATTTTTTTCACTGCATTCTAGTTGTGGTTTGTCCAAACTCATCAATGTATCTTATCATGTCTG
TATACCGTCGACCTCTAGCTAGAGCTTGGCGTAATCATGGTCATAGCTGTTTCCTGTGTGAAATTGTTAT
CCGCTCACAATTCCACACAACATACGAGCCGGAAGCATAAAGTGTAAAGCCTGGGGTGCCTAATGAGTGA
GCTAACTCACATTAATTGCGTTGCGCTCACTGCCCGCTTTCCAGTCGGGAAACCTGTCGTGCCAGCTGCA
TTAATGAATCGGCCAACGCGCGGGGAGAGGCGGTTTGCGTATTGGGCGCTCTTCCGCTTCCTCGCTCACT
GACTCGCTGCGCTCGGTCGTTCGGCTGCGGCGAGCGGTATCAGCTCACTCAAAGGCGGTAATACGGTTAT
CCACAGAATCAGGGGATAACGCAGGAAAGAACATGTGAGCAAAAGGCCAGCAAAAGGCCAGGAACCGTAA
AAAGGCCGCGTTGCTGGCGTTTTTCCATAGGCTCCGCCCCCCTGACGAGCATCACAAAAATCGACGCTCA
AGTCAGAGGTGGCGAAACCCGACAGGACTATAAAGATACCAGGCGTTTCCCCCTGGAAGCTCCCTCGTGC
GCTCTCCTGTTCCGACCCTGCCGCTTACCGGATACCTGTCCGCCTTTCTCCCTTCGGGAAGCGTGGCGCT
TTCTCATAGCTCACGCTGTAGGTATCTCAGTTCGGTGTAGGTCGTTCGCTCCAAGCTGGGCTGTGTGCAC
GAACCCCCCGTTCAGCCCGACCGCTGCGCCTTATCCGGTAACTATCGTCTTGAGTCCAACCCGGTAAGAC
ACGACTTATCGCCACTGGCAGCAGCCACTGGTAACAGGATTAGCAGAGCGAGGTATGTAGGCGGTGCTAC
AGAGTTCTTGAAGTGGTGGCCTAACTACGGCTACACTAGAAGAACAGTATTTGGTATCTGCGCTCTGCTG
AAGCCAGTTACCTTCGGAAAAAGAGTTGGTAGCTCTTGATCCGGCAAACAAACCACCGCTGGTAGCGGTG
GTTTTTTTGTTTGCAAGCAGCAGATTACGCGCAGAAAAAAAGGATCTCAAGAAGATCCTTTGATCTTTTC
TACGGGGTCTGACGCTCAGTGGAACGAAAACTCACGTTAAGGGATTTTGGTCATGAGATTATCAAAAAGG
ATCTTCACCTAGATCCTTTTAAATTAAAAATGAAGTTTTAAATCAATCTAAAGTATATATGAGTAAACTT
GGTCTGACAGTTACCAATGCTTAATCAGTGAGGCACCTATCTCAGCGATCTGTCTATTTCGTTCATCCAT
AGTTGCCTGACTCCCCGTCGTGTAGATAACTACGATACGGGAGGGCTTACCATCTGGCCCCAGTGCTGCA
ATGATACCGCGAGACCCACGCTCACCGGCTCCAGATTTATCAGCAATAAACCAGCCAGCCGGAAGGGCCG
AGCGCAGAAGTGGTCCTGCAACTTTATCCGCCTCCATCCAGTCTATTAATTGTTGCCGGGAAGCTAGAGT
AAGTAGTTCGCCAGTTAATAGTTTGCGCAACGTTGTTGCCATTGCTACAGGCATCGTGGTGTCACGCTCG
TCGTTTGGTATGGCTTCATTCAGCTCCGGTTCCCAACGATCAAGGCGAGTTACATGATCCCCCATGTTGT
GCAAAAAAGCGGTTAGCTCCTTCGGTCCTCCGATCGTTGTCAGAAGTAAGTTGGCCGCAGTGTTATCACT
CATGGTTATGGCAGCACTGCATAATTCTCTTACTGTCATGCCATCCGTAAGATGCTTTTCTGTGACTGGT
GAGTACTCAACCAAGTCATTCTGAGAATAGTGTATGCGGCGACCGAGTTGCTCTTGCCCGGCGTCAATAC
GGGATAATACCGCGCCACATAGCAGAACTTTAAAAGTGCTCATCATTGGAAAACGTTCTTCGGGGCGAAA
ACTCTCAAGGATCTTACCGCTGTTGAGATCCAGTTCGATGTAACCCACTCGTGCACCCAACTGATCTTCA
GCATCTTTTACTTTCACCAGCGTTTCTGGGTGAGCAAAAACAGGAAGGCAAAATGCCGCAAAAAAGGGAA
TAAGGGCGACACGGAAATGTTGAATACTCATACTCTTCCTTTTTCAATATTATTGAAGCATTTATCAGGG
TTATTGTCTCATGAGCGGATACATATTTGAATGTATTTAGAAAAATAAACAAATAGGGGTTCCGCGCACA
TTTCCCCGAAAAGTGCCACCTGACGTCGACGGATCGGGAGATCTCCCGATCCCCTATGGTGCACTCTCAG
TACAATCTGCTCTGATGCCGCATAGTTAAGCCAGTATCTGCTCCCTGCTTGTGTGTTGGAGGTCGCTGAG
TAGTGCGCGAGCAAAATTTAAGCTACAACAAGGCAAGGCTTGACCGACAATTGCATGAAGAATCTGCTTA
GGGTTAGGCGTTTTGCGCTGCTTCGCGATGTACGGGCCAGATATA
