Features (pLannotate 1.2.2; 35 found; start..end, strand, type, name):
      7..386     +  enhancer       CMV enhancer: human cytomegalovirus immediate early enhancer
    387..586     +  promoter       CMV promoter: human cytomegalovirus (CMV) immediate early promoter
    604..784     +  LTR            5' LTR (truncated): truncated 5' long terminal repeat (LTR) from HIV-1
    831..956     +  misc_feature   HIV-1 Ψ: packaging signal of human immunodeficiency virus type 1
    940..1303    +  CDS            HIV-1 gag (fragment): gag protein from human immunodeficiency virus 1; gag
   1449..1682    +  misc_feature   RRE: The Rev response element (RRE) of HIV-1 allows for Rev-dependent mRNA export from the nucleus to the cytoplasm.
   2059..2159    +  CDS            Rev (fragment): human immunodeficiency virus 1 (HIV-1) Rev protein; rev; enhances nuclear export of unspliced and incompletely spliced viral mRNAs
   2209..2326    +  misc_feature   cPPT/CTS: central polypurine tract and central termination sequence of HIV-1
   2383..2626    +  protein_bind   tetracycline response element (fragment): contains seven copies of the tetracycline operator tetO tetracycline repressor TetR
   2644..2682    +  promoter       minimal CMV promoter: human cytomegalovirus (CMV) immediate early promoter
   2780..2811    +  promoter       hPGK promoter (fragment): human phosphoglycerate kinase 1 promoter
   2826..3905    +  CDS            POU5F1: PO5F1_HUMAN - Also known as OCT3, OCT4, OTF3. Experimental evidence at protein level: Swiss-Prot protein existence level 1. Transcription factor that binds to the octamer motif (5'- ATTTGCAT-3'). Forms a trimeric complex with SOX2 or SOX15 on DNA and controls the expression of a number of genes involved in embryonic development such as YES1, FGF4, UTF1 and ZFP206. Critical for early embryogenesis and for embryonic stem cell pluripotency. From Homo sapiens (Human).
   3969..5333    +  CDS            KLF4 (fragment): KLF4_HUMAN - Also known as EZF, GKLF. Experimental evidence at protein level: Swiss-Prot protein existence level 1. Transcription factor; can act both as activator and as repressor. Binds the 5'-CACCC-3' core sequence. Binds to the promoter region of its own gene and can activate its own transcription. Regulates the expression of key transcription factors during embryonic development. Plays an important role in maintaining embryonic stem cells, and in preventing their differentiation. Required for establishing the barrier function of the skin and for postnatal maturation and maintenance of the
   5445..6761    +  CDS            MYC: MYC_HUMAN - Also known as BHLHE39. Experimental evidence at protein level: Swiss-Prot protein existence level 1. Transcription factor that binds DNA in a non-specific manner, yet also specifically recognizes the core sequence 5'-CAC[GA]TG-3'. Activates the transcription of growth-related genes. Binds to the VEGFA promoter, promoting VEGFA production and subsequent sprouting angiogenesis (PubMed:24940000). Regulator of somatic reprogramming, controls self-renewal of embryonic stem cells. Functions with TAF6L to activate target gene expression through RNA polymerase II pause release (By similari
   6831..7781    +  CDS            SOX2: SOX2_HUMAN - Experimental evidence at protein level: Swiss-Prot protein existence level 1. Transcription factor that forms a trimeric complex with OCT4 on DNA and controls the expression of a number of genes involved in embryonic development such as YES1, FGF4, UTF1 and ZFP206 (By similarity). Binds to the proximal enhancer region of NANOG (By similarity). Critical for early embryogenesis and for embryonic stem cell pluripotency (PubMed:18035408). Downstream SRRT target that mediates the promotion of neural stem cell self-renewal (By similarity). Keeps neural cells undifferentiated by countera
   7793..7817    +  misc_feature   MCS (fragment): pBluescript multiple cloning site
   7817..8405    +  misc_feature   WPRE: woodchuck hepatitis virus posttranscriptional regulatory element
   8342..8923    +  CDS            nef (fragment): NEF_HV1H2 - Experimental evidence at protein level: Swiss-Prot protein existence level 1. Extracellular Nef protein targets CD4(+) T-lymphocytes for apoptosis by interacting with CXCR4 surface receptors. From Human immunodeficiency virus type 1 group M subtype B (isolate HXB2) (HIV-1).
   8930..9110    +  LTR            5' LTR (truncated): truncated 5' long terminal repeat (LTR) from HIV-1
   9142..9366    +  polyA_signal   bGH poly(A) signal: bovine growth hormone polyadenylation signal
   9370..9391    +  promoter       SV40 promoter (fragment): SV40 enhancer and early promoter
   9412..9840    +  rep_origin     f1 ori (sequence partly withheld): f1 bacteriophage origin of replication; arrow indicates direction of (+) strand synthesis
   9854..10183   +  promoter       SV40 promoter: SV40 enhancer and early promoter
  10231..10278   +  promoter       EM7 promoter: synthetic bacterial promoter&nbsp
  10297..10671   +  CDS            BleoR: antibiotic-binding protein; Sh ble from Streptoalloteichus hindustanus; confers resistance to bleomycin, phleomycin, and Zeocin™
  10681..10806   +  CDS            ble (fragment): BLE_KLEPN - Experimental evidence at protein level: Swiss-Prot protein existence level 1. Binding protein with a strong affinity to the bleomycin family of antibiotics. Binds to CL990; an antimitotic-antibiotic compound. From Klebsiella pneumoniae.
  10801..10922   +  polyA_signal   SV40 poly(A) signal: SV40 polyadenylation signal
  10993..11015   -  protein_bind   lac operator (fragment): The lac repressor binds to the lac operator to inhibit transcription in E. coli. This inhibition can be relieved by adding lactose or isopropyl-β-D-thiogalactopyranoside (IPTG). lac repressor encoded by lacI
  11019..11049   -  promoter       lac promoter: promoter for the E. coli lac operon
  11064..11085   -  protein_bind   CAP binding site: CAP binding activates transcription in the presence of cAMP. E. coli catabolite activator protein
  11098..11190   -  CDS            lacI (fragment): lac repressor; lacI; The lac repressor binds to the lac operator to inhibit transcription in E. coli. This inhibition can be relieved by adding lactose or isopropyl-β-D-thiogalactopyranoside (IPTG).
  11373..11961   -  rep_origin     ori: high-copy-number ColE1/pMB1/pBR322/pUC origin of replication
  12132..12992   -  CDS            AmpR: β-lactamase; bla; confers resistance to ampicillin, carbenicillin, and related antibiotics
  12993..13097   -  promoter       AmpR promoter: bla
  13156..13208   -  misc_feature   bom (fragment): basis of mobility region from pBR322
>Addgene plasmid #51543 | FUW-tetO-hOKMS Sequencing Result | analyzer sequence | sequence record 323635
CGCGTTGACATTGATTATTGACTAGTTATTAATAGTAATCAATTACGGGGTCATTAGTTCATAGCCCATA
TATGGAGTTCCGCGTTACATAACTTACGGTAAATGGCCCGCCTGGCTGACCGCCCAACGACCCCCGCCCA
TTGACGTCAATAATGACGTATGTTCCCATAGTAACGCCAATAGGGACTTTCCATTGACGTCAATGGGTGG
AGTATTTACGGTAAACTGCCCACTTGGCAGTACATCAAGTGTATCATATGCCAAGTACGCCCCCTATTGA
CGTCAATGACGGTAAATGGCCCGCCTGGCATTATGCCCAGTACATGACCTTATGGGACTTTCCTACTTGG
CAGTACATCTACGTATTAGTCATCGCTATTACCATGGTGATGCGGTTTTGGCAGTACATCAATGGGCGTG
GATAGCGGTTTGACTCACGGGGATTTCCAAGTCTCCACCCCATTGACGTCAATGGGAGTTTGTTTTGGCA
CCAAAATCAACGGGACTTTCCAAAATGTCGTAACAACTCCGCCCCATTGACGCAAATGGGCGGTAGGCGT
GTACGGTGGGAGGTCTATATAAGCAGCGCGTTTTGCCTGTACTGGGTCTCTCTGGTTAGACCAGATCTGA
GCCTGGGAGCTCTCTGGCTAACTAGGGAACCCACTGCTTAAGCCTCAATAAAGCTTGCCTTGAGTGCTTC
AAGTAGTGTGTGCCCGTCTGTTGTGTGACTCTGGTAACTAGAGATCCCTCAGACCCTTTTAGTCAGTGTG
GAAAATCTCTAGCAGTGGCGCCCGAACAGGGACTTGAAAGCGAAAGGGAAACCAGAGGAGCTCTCTCGAC
GCAGGACTCGGCTTGCTGAAGCGCGCACGGCAAGAGGCGAGGGGCGGCGACTGGTGAGTACGCCAAAAAT
TTTGACTAGCGGAGGCTAGAAGGAGAGAGATGGGTGCGAGAGCGTCAGTATTAAGCGGGGGAGAATTAGA
TCGCGATGGGAAAAAATTCGGTTAAGGCCAGGGGGAAAGAAAAAATATAAATTAAAACATATAGTATGGG
CAAGCAGGGAGCTAGAACGATTCGCAGTTAATCCTGGCCTGTTAGAAACATCAGAAGGCTGTAGACAAAT
ACTGGGACAGCTACAACCATCCCTTCAGACAGGATCAGAAGAACTTAGATCATTATATAATACAGTAGCA
ACCCTCTATTGTGTGCATCAAAGGATAGAGATAAAAGACACCAAGGAAGCTTTAGACAAGATAGAGGAAG
AGCAAAACAAAAGTAAGACCACCGCACAGCAAGCGGCCGCTGATCTTCAGACCTGGAGGAGGAGATATGA
GGGACAATTGGAGAAGTGAATTATATAAATATAAAGTAGTAAAAATTGAACCATTAGGAGTAGCACCCAC
CAAGGCAAAGAGAAGAGTGGTGCAGAGAGAAAAAAGAGCAGTGGGAATAGGAGCTTTGTTCCTTGGGTTC
TTGGGAGCAGCAGGAAGCACTATGGGCGCAGCGTCAATGACGCTGACGGTACAGGCCAGACAATTATTGT
CTGGTATAGTGCAGCAGCAGAACAATTTGCTGAGGGCTATTGAGGCGCAACAGCATCTGTTGCAACTCAC
AGTCTGGGGCATCAAGCAGCTCCAGGCAAGAATCCTGGCTGTGGAAAGATACCTAAAGGATCAACAGCTC
CTGGGGATTTGGGGTTGCTCTGGAAAACTCATTTGCACCACTGCTGTGCCTTGGAATGCTAGTTGGAGTA
ATAAATCTCTGGAACAGATTTGGAATCACACGACCTGGATGGAGTGGGACAGAGAAATTAACAATTACAC
AAGCTTAATACACTCCTTAATTGAAGAATCGCAAAACCAGCAAGAAAAGAATGAACAAGAATTATTGGAA
TTAGATAAATGGGCAAGTTTGTGGAATTGGTTTAACATAACAAATTGGCTGTGGTATATAAAATTATTCA
TAATGATAGTAGGAGGCTTGGTAGGTTTAAGAATAGTTTTTGCTGTACTTTCTATAGTGAATAGAGTTAG
GCAGGGATATTCACCATTATCGTTTCAGACCCACCTCCCAACCCCGAGGGGACCCGACAGGCCCGAAGGA
ATAGAAGAAGAAGGTGGAGAGAGAGACAGAGACAGATCCATTCGATTAGTGAACGGATCGGCACTGCGTG
CGCCAATTCTGCAGACAAATGGCAGTATTCATCCACAATTTTAAAAGAAAAGGGGGGATTGGGGGGTACA
GTGCAGGGGAAAGAATAGTAGACATAATAGCAACAGACATACAAACTAAAGAATTACAAAAACAAATTAC
AAAAATTCAAAATTTTCGGGTTTATTACAGGGACAGCAGAGATCCAGTTTGGTTAGATCTCGAGTTTACC
ACTCCCTATCAGTGATAGAGAAAAGTGAAAGTCGAGTTTACCACTCCCTATCAGTGATAGAGAAAAGTGA
AAGTCGAGTTTACCACTCCCTATCAGTGATAGAGAAAAGTGAAAGTCGAGTTTACCACTCCCTATCAGTG
ATAGAGAAAAGTGAAAGTCGAGTTTACCACTCCCTATCAGTGATAGAGAAAAGTGAAAGTCGAGTTTACC
ACTCCCTATCAGTGATAGAGAAAAGTGAAAGTCGAGCTCGGTACCCGGGTCGAGGTAGGCGTGTACGGTG
GGAGGCCTATATAAGCAGAGCTCGTTTAGTGAACCGTCAGATCGCCTGGAGACGCCATCCACGCTGTTTT
GACCTCCATAGAAGACACCGGGACCGATCCAGCCTCCGCGGCCCCGAATTCGTTGACCGAATCACCGACC
TCTCTCCCCAGGGGGATCCACCGGTATGGCGGGACACCTGGCTTCGGATTTCGCCTTCTCGCCCCCTCCA
GGTGGTGGAGGTGATGGGCCAGGGGGGCCGGAGCCGGGCTGGGTTGATCCTCGGACCTGGCTAAGCTTCC
AAGGCCCTCCTGGAGGGCCAGGAATCGGGCCGGGGGTTGGGCCAGGCTCTGAGGTGTGGGGGATTCCCCC
ATGCCCCCCGCCGTATGAGTTCTGTGGGGGGATGGCGTACTGTGGGCCCCAGGTTGGAGTGGGGCTAGTG
CCCCAAGGCGGCTTGGAGACCTCTCAGCCTGAGGGTGAAGCAGGAGTCGGGGTGGAGAGCAACTCCGATG
GGGCCTCCCCGGAGCCCTGCACCGTCACCCCTGGTGCCGTGAAGCTGGAGAAGGAGAAGCTGGAGCAAAA
CCCGGAGGAGTCCCAGGACATCAAAGCTCTGCAGAAAGAACTCGAGCAATTTGCCAAGCTCCTGAAGCAG
AAGAGGATCACCCTGGGATATACACAGGCCGATGTGGGGCTCACCCTGGGGGTTCTATTTGGGAAGGTAT
TCAGCCAAACGACCATCTGCCGCTTTGAGGCTCTGCAGCTTAGCTTCAAGAACATGTGTAAGCTGCGGCC
CTTGCTGCAGAAGTGGGTGGAGGAAGCTGACAACAATGAAAATCTTCAGGAGATATGCAAAGCAGAAACC
CTCGTGCAGGCCCGAAAGAGAAAGCGAACCAGTATCGAGAACCGAGTGAGAGGCAACCTGGAGAATTTGT
TCCTGCAGTGCCCGAAACCCACACTGCAGCAGATCAGCCACATCGCCCAGCAGCTTGGGCTCGAGAAGGA
TGTGGTCCGAGTGTGGTTCTGTAACCGGCGCCAGAAGGGCAAGCGATCAAGCAGCGACTATGCACAACGA
GAGGATTTTGAGGCTGCTGGGTCTCCTTTCTCAGGGGGACCAGTGTCCTTTCCTCTGGCCCCAGGGCCCC
ATTTTGGTACCCCAGGCTATGGGAGCCCTCACTTCACTGCACTGTACTCCTCGGTCCCTTTCCCTGAGGG
GGAAGCCTTTCCCCCTGTCTCTGTCACCACTCTGGGCTCTCCCATGCATTCAAACGGATCTGGAGAGGGC
AGAGGAAGTCTTCTAACATGCGGTGACGTGGAGGAGAATCCCGGCCCCATGGCTGTCAGCGACGCGCTGC
TCCCATCTTTCTCCACGTTCGCGTCTGGCCCGGCGGGAAGGGAGAAGACACTGCGTCAAGCAGGTGCCCC
GAATAACCGCTGGCGGGAGGAGCTCTCCCACATGAAGCGACTTCCCCCAGTGCTTCCCGGCCGCCCCTAT
GACCTGGCGGCGGCGACCGTGGCCACAGACCTGGAGAGCGGCGGAGCCGGTGCGGCTTGCGGCGGTAGCA
ACCTGGCGCCCCTACCTCGGAGAGAGACCGAGGAGTTCAACGATCTCCTGGACCTGGACTTTATTCTCTC
CAATTCGCTGACCCATCCTCCGGAGTCAGTGGCCGCCACCGTGTCCTCGTCAGCGTCAGCCTCCTCTTCG
TCGTCGCCGTCGAGCAGCGGCCCTGCCAGCGCGCCCTCCACCTGCAGCTTCACCTATCCGATCCGGGCCG
GGAACGACCCGGGCGTGGCGCCGGGCGGCACGGGCGGAGGCCTCCTCTATGGCAGGGAGTCCGCTCCCCC
TCCGACGGCTCCCTTCAACCTGGCGGACATCAACGACGTGAGCCCCTCGGGCGGCTTCGTGGCCGAGCTC
CTGCGGCCAGAATTGGACCCGGTGTACATTCCGCCGCAGCAGCCGCAGCCGCCAGGTGGCGGGCTGATGG
GCAAGTTCGTGCTGAAGGCGTCGCTGAGCGCCCCTGGCAGCGAGTACGGCAGCCCGTCGGTCATCAGCGT
CAGCAAAGGCAGCCCTGACGGCAGCCACCCGGTGGTGGTGGCGCCCTACAACGGCGGGCCGCCGCGCACG
TGCCCCAAGATCAAGCAGGAGGCGGTCTCTTCGTGCACCCACTTGGGCGCTGGACCCCCTCTCAGCAATG
GCCACCGGCCGGCTGCACACGACTTCCCCCTGGGGCGGCAGCTCCCCAGCAGGACTACCCCGACCCTGGG
TCTTGAGGAAGTGCTGAGCAGCAGGGACTGTCACCCTGCCCTGCCGCTTCCTCCCGGCTTCCATCCCCAC
CCGGGGCCCAATTACCCATCCTTCCTGCCCGATCAGATGCAGCCGCAAGTCCCGCCGCTCCATTACCAAG
AGCTCATGCCACCCGGTTCCTGCATGCCAGAGGAGCCCAAGCCAAAGAGGGGAAGACGATCGTGGCCCCG
GAAAAGGACCGCCACCCACACTTGTGATTACGCGGGCTGCGGCAAAACCTACACAAAGAGTTCCCATCTC
AAGGCACACCTGCGAACCCACACAGGTGAGAAACCTTACCACTGTGACTGGGACGGCTGTGGATGGAAAT
TCGCCCGCTCAGATGAACTGACCAGGCACTACCGTAAACACACGGGGCACCGCCCGTTCCAGTGCCAAAA
ATGCGACCGAGCATTTTCCAGGTCGGACCACCTCGCCTTACACATGAAGAGGCATTTTGGATCTGGAGCA
ACAAACTTCTCACTACTCAAACAAGCAGGTGACGTGGAGGAGAATCCCGGCCCTATGCCCCTCAACGTTA
GCTTCACCAACAGGAACTATGACCTCGACTACGACTCGGTGCAGCCGTATTTCTACTGCGACGAGGAGGA
GAACTTCTACCAGCAGCAGCAGCAGAGCGAGCTGCAGCCCCCGGCGCCCAGCGAGGATATCTGGAAGAAA
TTCGAGCTGCTGCCCACCCCGCCCCTGTCCCCTAGCCGCCGCTCCGGGCTCTGCTCGCCCTCCTACGTTG
CGGTCACACCCTTCTCCCTTCGGGGAGACAACGACGGCGGTGGCGGGAGCTTCTCCACGGCCGACCAGCT
GGAGATGGTGACCGAGCTGCTGGGAGGAGACATGGTGAACCAGAGTTTCATCTGCGACCCGGACGACGAG
ACCTTCATCAAAAACATCATCATCCAGGACTGTATGTGGAGCGGCTTCTCGGCCGCCGCCAAGCTCGTCT
CAGAGAAGCTGGCCTCCTACCAGGCTGCGCGCAAAGACAGCGGCAGCCCGAACCCCGCCCGCGGCCACAG
CGTCTGCTCCACCTCCAGCTTGTACCTGCAGGATCTGAGCGCCGCCGCCTCAGAGTGCATCGACCCCTCG
GTGGTCTTCCCCTACCCTCTCAACGACAGCAGCTCGCCCAAGTCCTGCGCCTCGCAAGACTCCAGCGCCT
TCTCTCCGTCCTCGGATTCTCTGCTCTCCTCGACGGAGTCCTCCCCGCAGGGCAGCCCCGAGCCCCTGGT
GCTCCATGAGGAGACACCGCCCACCACCAGCAGCGACTCTGAGGAGGAACAAGAAGATGAGGAAGAAATC
GATGTTGTTTCTGTGGAAAAGAGGCAGGCTCCTGGCAAAAGGTCAGAGTCTGGATCACCTTCTGCTGGAG
GCCACAGCAAACCTCCTCACAGCCCACTGGTCCTCAAGAGGTGCCACGTCTCCACACATCAGCACAACTA
CGCAGCGCCTCCCTCCACTCGGAAGGACTATCCTGCTGCCAAGAGGGTCAAGTTGGACAGTGTCAGAGTC
CTGAGACAGATCAGCAACAACCGAAAATGCACCAGCCCCAGGTCCTCGGACACCGAGGAGAATGTCAAGA
GGCGAACACACAACGTCTTGGAGCGCCAGAGGAGGAACGAGCTAAAACGGAGCTTTTTTGCCCTGCGTGA
CCAGATCCCGGAGTTGGAAAACAATGAAAAGGCCCCCAAGGTAGTTATCCTTAAAAAAGCCACAGCATAC
ATCCTGTCCGTCCAAGCAGAGGAGCAAAAGCTCATTTCTGAAGAGGACTTGTTGCGGAAACGACGAGAAC
AGTTGAAACACAAACTTGAACAGCTACGGAACTCTTGTGCGGGATCTGGACAATGTACTAACTACGCTTT
GTTGAAACTCGCTGGCGATGTTGAAAGTAACCCCGGTCCCATGTACAACATGATGGAGACGGAGCTGAAG
CCGCCGGGCCCGCAGCAAACTTCGGGGGGCGGCGGCGGCAACTCCACCGCGGCGGCGGCCGGCGGCAACC
AGAAAAACAGCCCGGACCGCGTCAAGCGGCCCATGAATGCCTTCATGGTGTGGTCCCGCGGGCAGCGGCG
CAAGATGGCCCAGGAGAACCCCAAGATGCACAACTCGGAGATCAGCAAGCGCCTGGGCGCCGAGTGGAAA
CTTTTGTCGGAGACGGAGAAGCGGCCGTTCATCGACGAGGCTAAGCGGCTGCGAGCGCTGCACATGAAGG
AGCACCCGGATTATAAATACCGGCCCCGGCGGAAAACCAAGACGCTCATGAAGAAGGATAAGTACACGCT
GCCCGGCGGGCTGCTGGCCCCCGGCGGCAATAGCATGGCGAGCGGGGTCGGGGTGGGCGCCGGCCTGGGC
GCGGGCGTGAACCAGCGCATGGACAGTTACGCGCACATGAACGGCTGGAGCAACGGCAGCTACAGCATGA
TGCAGGACCAGCTGGGCTACCCGCAGCACCCGGGCCTCAATGCGCACGGCGCAGCGCAGATGCAGCCCAT
GCACCGCTACGACGTGAGCGCCCTGCAGTACAACTCCATGACCAGCTCGCAGACCTACATGAACGGCTCG
CCCACCTACAGCATGTCCTACTCGCAGCAGGGCACCCCTGGCATGGCTCTTGGCTCCATGGGTTCGGTGG
TCAAGTCCGAGGCCAGCTCCAGCCCCCCTGTGGTTACCTCTTCCTCCCACTCCAGGGCGCCCTGCCAGGC
CGGGGACCTCCGGGACATGATCAGCATGTATCTCCCCGGCGCCGAGGTGCCGGAACCCGCCGCCCCCAGC
AGACTTCACATGTCCCAGCACTACCAGAGCGGCCCGGTGCCCGGCACGGCCATTAACGGCACACTGCCCC
TCTCACACATGTGAGTCGACAAGAATTCGATATCAAGCTTATCGATAATCAACCTCTGGATTACAAAATT
TGTGAAAGATTGACTGGTATTCTTAACTATGTTGCTCCTTTTACGCTATGTGGATACGCTGCTTTAATGC
CTTTGTATCATGCTATTGCTTCCCGTATGGCTTTCATTTTCTCCTCCTTGTATAAATCCTGGTTGCTGTC
TCTTTATGAGGAGTTGTGGCCCGTTGTCAGGCAACGTGGCGTGGTGTGCACTGTGTTTGCTGACGCAACC
CCCACTGGTTGGGGCATTGCCACCACCTGTCAGCTCCTTTCCGGGACTTTCGCTTTCCCCCTCCCTATTG
CCACGGCGGAACTCATCGCCGCCTGCCTTGCCCGCTGCTGGACAGGGGCTCGGCTGTTGGGCACTGACAA
TTCCGTGGTGTTGTCGGGGAAATCATCGTCCTTTCCTTGGCTGCTCGCCTGTGTTGCCACCTGGATTCTG
CGCGGGACGTCCTTCTGCTACGTCCCTTCGGCCCTCAATCCAGCGGACCTTCCTTCCCGCGGCCTGCTGC
CGGCTCTGCGGCCTCTTCCGCGTCTTCGCCTTCGCCCTCAGACGAGTCGGATCTCCCTTTGGGCCGCCTC
CCCGCATCGATACCGTCGACCTCGAGACCTAGAAAAACATGGAGCAATCACAAGTAGCAATACAGCAGCT
ACCAATGCTGATTGTGCCTGGCTAGAAGCACAAGAGGAGGAGGAGGTGGGTTTTCCAGTCACACCTCAGG
TACCTTTAAGACCAATGACTTACAAGGCAGCTGTAGATCTTAGCCACTTTTTAAAAGAAAAGGGGGGACT
GGAAGGGCTAATTCACTCCCAACGAAGACAAGATATCCTTGATCTGTGGATCTACCACACACAAGGCTAC
TTCCCTGATTGGCAGAACTACACACCAGGGCCAGGGATCAGATATCCACTGACCTTTGGATGGTGCTACA
AGCTAGTACCAGTTGAGCAAGAGAAGGTAGAAGAAGCCAATGAAGGAGAGAACACCCGCTTGTTACACCC
TGTGAGCCTGCATGGGATGGATGACCCGGAGAGAGAAGTATTAGAGTGGAGGTTTGACAGCCGCCTAGCA
TTTCATCACATGGCCCGAGAGCTGCATCCGGACTGTACTGGGTCTCTCTGGTTAGACCAGATCTGAGCCT
GGGAGCTCTCTGGCTAACTAGGGAACCCACTGCTTAAGCCTCAATAAAGCTTGCCTTGAGTGCTTCAAGT
AGTGTGTGCCCGTCTGTTGTGTGACTCTGGTAACTAGAGATCCCTCAGACCCTTTTAGTCAGTGTGGAAA
ATCTCTAGCAGGGCCCGTTTAAACCCGCTGATCAGCCTCGACTGTGCCTTCTAGTTGCCAGCCATCTGTT
GTTTGCCCCTCCCCCGTGCCTTCCTTGACCCTGGAAGGTGCCACTCCCACTGTCCTTTCCTAATAAAATG
AGGAAATTGCATCGCATTGTCTGAGTAGGTGTCATTCTATTCTGGGGGGTGGGGTGGGGCAGGACAGCAA
GGGGGAGGATTGGGAAGACAATAGCAGGCATGCTGGGGATGCGGTGGGCTCTATGGCTTCTGAGGCGGAA
AGAACCAGCTGGGGCTCTAGGGGGTATCCCC
[124 nt withheld, positions 9412-9535]
C
[91 nt withheld, positions 9537-9627]
A
[49 nt withheld, positions 9629-9677]
CCTTTGACGTTGGAGTCCACGTTCTTT
[37 nt withheld, positions 9705-9741]
ACCCTATCTCGGTCTATTCTTTTGATTTATAAGGGATTTTGCCGATTTCGGCCTATTGGTTAAAAAATGA
GCTGATTTAACAAAAATTTAACGCGAATTAATTCTGTGGAATGTGTGTCAGTTAGGGTGTGGAAAGTCCC
CAGGCTCCCCAGCAGGCAGAAGTATGCAAAGCATGCATCTCAATTAGTCAGCAACCAGGTGTGGAAAGTC
CCCAGGCTCCCCAGCAGGCAGAAGTATGCAAAGCATGCATCTCAATTAGTCAGCAACCATAGTCCCGCCC
CTAACTCCGCCCATCCCGCCCCTAACTCCGCCCAGTTCCGCCCATTCTCCGCCCCATGGCTGACTAATTT
TTTTTATTTATGCAGAGGCCGAGGCCGCCTCTGCCTCTGAGCTATTCCAGAAGTAGTGAGGAGGCTTTTT
TGGAGGCCTAGGCTTTTGCAAAAAGCTCCCGGGAGCTTGTATATCCATTTTCGGATCTGATCAGCACGTG
TTGACAATTAATCATCGGCATAGTATATCGGCATAGTATAATACGACAAGGTGAGGAACTAAACCATGGC
CAAGTTGACCAGTGCCGTTCCGGTGCTCACCGCGCGCGACGTCGCCGGAGCGGTCGAGTTCTGGACCGAC
CGGCTCGGGTTCTCCCGGGACTTCGTGGAGGACGACTTCGCCGGTGTGGTCCGGGACGACGTGACCCTGT
TCATCAGCGCGGTCCAGGACCAGGTGGTGCCGGACAACACCCTGGCCTGGGTGTGGGTGCGCGGCCTGGA
CGAGCTGTACGCCGAGTGGTCGGAGGTCGTGTCCACGAACTTCCGGGACGCCTCCGGGCCGGCCATGACC
GAGATCGGCGAGCAGCCGTGGGGGCGGGAGTTCGCCCTGCGCGACCCGGCCGGCAACTGCGTGCACTTCG
TGGCCGAGGAGCAGGACTGACACGTGCTACGAGATTTCGATTCCACCGCCGCCTTCTATGAAAGGTTGGG
CTTCGGAATCGTTTTCCGGGACGCCGGCTGGATGATCCTCCAGCGCGGGGATCTCATGCTGGAGTTCTTC
GCCCACCCCAACTTGTTTATTGCAGCTTATAATGGTTACAAATAAAGCAATAGCATCACAAATTTCACAA
ATAAAGCATTTTTTTCACTGCATTCTAGTTGTGGTTTGTCCAAACTCATCAATGTATCTTATCATGTCTG
TATACCGTCGACCTCTAGCTAGAGCTTGGCGTAATCATGGTCATAGCTGTTTCCTGTGTGAAATTGTTAT
CCGCTCACAATTCCACACAACATACGAGCCGGAAGCATAAAGTGTAAAGCCTGGGGTGCCTAATGAGTGA
GCTAACTCACATTAATTGCGTTGCGCTCACTGCCCGCTTTCCAGTCGGGAAACCTGTCGTGCCAGCTGCA
TTAATGAATCGGCCAACGCGCGGGGAGAGGCGGTTTGCGTATTGGGCGCTCTTCCGCTTCCTCGCTCACT
GACTCGCTGCGCTCGGTCGTTCGGCTGCGGCGAGCGGTATCAGCTCACTCAAAGGCGGTAATACGGTTAT
CCACAGAATCAGGGGATAACGCAGGAAAGAACATGTGAGCAAAAGGCCAGCAAAAGGCCAGGAACCGTAA
AAAGGCCGCGTTGCTGGCGTTTTTCCATAGGCTCCGCCCCCCTGACGAGCATCACAAAAATCGACGCTCA
AGTCAGAGGTGGCGAAACCCGACAGGACTATAAAGATACCAGGCGTTTCCCCCTGGAAGCTCCCTCGTGC
GCTCTCCTGTTCCGACCCTGCCGCTTACCGGATACCTGTCCGCCTTTCTCCCTTCGGGAAGCGTGGCGCT
TTCTCATAGCTCACGCTGTAGGTATCTCAGTTCGGTGTAGGTCGTTCGCTCCAAGCTGGGCTGTGTGCAC
GAACCCCCCGTTCAGCCCGACCGCTGCGCCTTATCCGGTAACTATCGTCTTGAGTCCAACCCGGTAAGAC
ACGACTTATCGCCACTGGCAGCAGCCACTGGTAACAGGATTAGCAGAGCGAGGTATGTAGGCGGTGCTAC
AGAGTTCTTGAAGTGGTGGCCTAACTACGGCTACACTAGAAGAACAGTATTTGGTATCTGCGCTCTGCTG
AAGCCAGTTACCTTCGGAAAAAGAGTTGGTAGCTCTTGATCCGGCAAACAAACCACCGCTGGTAGCGGTG
GTTTTTTTGTTTGCAAGCAGCAGATTACGCGCAGAAAAAAAGGATCTCAAGAAGATCCTTTGATCTTTTC
TACGGGGTCTGACGCTCAGTGGAACGAAAACTCACGTTAAGGGATTTTGGTCATGAGATTATCAAAAAGG
ATCTTCACCTAGATCCTTTTAAATTAAAAATGAAGTTTTAAATCAATCTAAAGTATATATGAGTAAACTT
GGTCTGACAGTTACCAATGCTTAATCAGTGAGGCACCTATCTCAGCGATCTGTCTATTTCGTTCATCCAT
AGTTGCCTGACTCCCCGTCGTGTAGATAACTACGATACGGGAGGGCTTACCATCTGGCCCCAGTGCTGCA
ATGATACCGCGAGACCCACGCTCACCGGCTCCAGATTTATCAGCAATAAACCAGCCAGCCGGAAGGGCCG
AGCGCAGAAGTGGTCCTGCAACTTTATCCGCCTCCATCCAGTCTATTAATTGTTGCCGGGAAGCTAGAGT
AAGTAGTTCGCCAGTTAATAGTTTGCGCAACGTTGTTGCCATTGCTACAGGCATCGTGGTGTCACGCTCG
TCGTTTGGTATGGCTTCATTCAGCTCCGGTTCCCAACGATCAAGGCGAGTTACATGATCCCCCATGTTGT
GCAAAAAAGCGGTTAGCTCCTTCGGTCCTCCGATCGTTGTCAGAAGTAAGTTGGCCGCAGTGTTATCACT
CATGGTTATGGCAGCACTGCATAATTCTCTTACTGTCATGCCATCCGTAAGATGCTTTTCTGTGACTGGT
GAGTACTCAACCAAGTCATTCTGAGAATAGTGTATGCGGCGACCGAGTTGCTCTTGCCCGGCGTCAATAC
GGGATAATACCGCGCCACATAGCAGAACTTTAAAAGTGCTCATCATTGGAAAACGTTCTTCGGGGCGAAA
ACTCTCAAGGATCTTACCGCTGTTGAGATCCAGTTCGATGTAACCCACTCGTGCACCCAACTGATCTTCA
GCATCTTTTACTTTCACCAGCGTTTCTGGGTGAGCAAAAACAGGAAGGCAAAATGCCGCAAAAAAGGGAA
TAAGGGCGACACGGAAATGTTGAATACTCATACTCTTCCTTTTTCAATATTATTGAAGCATTTATCAGGG
TTATTGTCTCATGAGCGGATACATATTTGAATGTATTTAGAAAAATAAACAAATAGGGGTTCCGCGCACA
TTTCCCCGAAAAGTGCCACCTGACGTCGACGGATCGGGAGATCTCCCGATCCCCTATGGTGCACTCTCAG
TACAATCTGCTCTGATGCCGCATAGTTAAGCCAGTATCTGCTCCCTGCTTGTGTGTTGGAGGTCGCTGAG
TAGTGCGCGAGCAAAATTTAAGCTACAACAAGGCAAGGCTTGACCGACAATTGCATGAAGAATCTGCTTA
GGGTTAGGCGTTTTGCGCTGCTTCGCGATGTACGGGCCAGATATA
