>Addgene plasmid #51543 | FUW-tetO-hOKMS | addgene partial sequence | sequence record 84511 | LNCX 5'-AGCTCGTTTAGTGAACCGTCAGATC-3'
ACCTCCATAGAAGACACCGGGACCGATCCAGCCTCCGCGGCCCCGAATTCGTTGACCGAATCACCGACCT
CTCTCCCCAGGGGGATCCACCGGTATGGCGGGACACCTGGCTTCGGATTTCGCCTTCTCGCCCCCTCCAG
GTGGTGGAGGTGATGGGCCAGGGGGGCCGGAGCCGGGCTGGGTTGATCCTCGGACCTGGCTAAGCTTCCA
AGGCCCTCCTGGAGGGCCAGGAATCGGGCCGGGGGTTGGGCCAGGCTCTGAGGTGTGGGGGATTCCCCCA
TGCCCCCCGCCGTATGA
