>Addgene plasmid #51543 | FUW-tetO-hOKMS | addgene partial sequence | sequence record 84723 | OSJ-R 5'-CGGGCTGTTCTTCTGGTTGCC-3'
TGCCGCCGCCGCCCCCCGAAGTTTGCTGCGGGCCCGGCGGCTTCAGCTCCGTCTCCATCATGTTGTACAT
GGGACCGGGGTTACTTTCAACATCGCCAGCGAGTTTCAACAAAGCGTAGTTAGTACATTGTCCAGATCCC
GCACAAGAGTTCCGTAGCTGTTCAAGTTTGTGTTTCAACTGTTCTCGTCGTTTCCGCAACAAGTCCTCTT
CAGAAATGAGCTTTTGCTCCTCTGCTTGGACGGACAGGATGTATGCTGTGGCTTTTTTAAGGATAACTAC
CTTGGGGGCCTTTTCATTGTTTTCCAACTCCGGGATCTGGTCACGCAGGGCAAAAAAGCTCCGTTTTAGC
TCGTTCCTCCTCTGGCGCTCCAAGACGTTGTGTGTTCGCCTCTTGACATTCTCCTCGGTGTCCGAGGACC
TGGGGCTGGTGCATTTTCGGTTGTTGCTGATCTGTCTCAGGACTCTGACACTGTCCAACTTGACCCTCTT
GGCAGCAGGATAGTCCTTCCGAGTGGAGGGAGGCGCTGCGTAGTTGTGCTGATGTGTGGAGACGTGGCAC
CTCTTGAGGACCAGTGGGCTGTGAGGAGGTTTGCTGTGGCCTCCAGCAGAAGGTGATCCAGACTCTGACC
TTTTGCCAGGAGCCTGCCTCTTTTCCACAGAAACAACATCGATTTCTTCCTCATCTTCTTGTTCCTCCTC
AGAGTCGCTGCTGGTGGTGGGCGGTGTCTCCTCATGGA
