>Addgene plasmid #51543 | FUW-tetO-hOKMS | addgene partial sequence | sequence record 84725 | WPRE-R 5'-CATAGCGTAAAAGGAGCAACA-3'
AATTTTGTAATCCAGAGGTTGATTATCGATAAGCTTGATATCGAATTCTTGTCGACTCACATGTGTGAGA
GGGGCAGTGTGCCGTTAATGGCCGTGCCGGGCACCGGGCCGCTCTGGTAGTGCTGGGACATGTGAAGTCT
GCTGGGGGCGGCGGGTTCCGGCACCTCGGCGCCGGGGAGATACATGCTGATCATGTCCCGGAGGTCCCCG
GCCTGGCAGGGCGCCCTGGAGTGGGAGGAAGAGGTAACCACAGGGGGGCTGGAGCTGGCCTCGGACTTGA
CCACCGAACCCATGGAGCCAAGAGCCATGCCAGGGGTGCCCTGCTGCGAGTAGGACATGCTGTAGGTGGG
CGAGCCGTTCATGTAGGTCTGCGAGCTGGTCATGGAGTTGTACTGCAGGGCGCTCACGTCGTAGCGGTGC
ATGGGCTGCATCTGCGCTGCGCCGTGCGCATTGAGGCCCGGGTGCTGCGGGTAGCCCAGCTGGTCCTGCA
TCATGCTGTAGCTGCCGTTGCTCCAGCCGTTCATGTGCGCGTAACTGTCCATGCGCTGGTTCACGCCCGC
GCCCAGGCCGGCGCCCACCCCGACCCCGCTCGCCATGCTATTGCCGCCGGGGGCCAGCAGCCCGCCGGGC
AGCGTGTACTTATCCTTCTTCAT
