>Addgene plasmid #51543 | FUW-tetO-hOKMS | addgene partial sequence | sequence record 84726 | hOCT4-F 5'-TGCAGAAAGAACTCGAGCAA-3'
GATCACCCTGGGATATACACAGGCCGATGTGGGGCTCACCCTGGGGGTTCTATTTGGGAAGGTATTCAGC
CAAACGACCATCTGCCGCTTTGAGGCTCTGCAGCTTAGCTTCAAGAACATGTGTAAGCTGCGGCCCTTGC
TGCAGAAGTGGGTGGAGGAAGCTGACAACAATGAAAATCTTCAGGAGATATGCAAAGCAGAAACCCTCGT
GCAGGCCCGAAAGAGAAAGCGAACCAGTATCGAGAACCGAGTGAGAGGCAACCTGGAGAATTTGTTCCTG
CAGTGCCCGAAACCCACACTGCAGCAGATCAGCCACATCGCCCAGCAGCTTGGGCTCGAGAAGGATGTGG
TCCGAGTGTGGTTCTGTAACCGGCGCCAGAAGGGCAAGCGATCAAGCAGCGACTATGCACAACGAGAGGA
TTTTGAGGCTGCTGGGTCTCCTTTCTCAGGGGGACCAGTGTCCTTTCCTCTGGCCCCAGGGCCCCATTTT
GGTACCCCAGGCTATGGGAGCCCTCACTTCACTGCACTGTACTCCTCGGTCCCTTTCCCTGAGGGGGAAG
CCTTTCCCCCTGTCTCTGTCACCACTCTGGGCTCTCCCATGCATTCAAACGGATCTGGAGAGGGCAGAGG
AAGTCTTCTAACATGCGGTGACGTGGAGGAGAATCCCGGCCCCATGGCTGTCAGCGACGCGCTGCTCCCA
TCTTTCTCCACGTTCGCGTCTGGCCCGGCGG
