>Addgene plasmid #51543 | FUW-tetO-hOKMS | addgene partial sequence | sequence record 84727 | hKLF4-midF 5'-TCAGCCTCCTCTTCGTCGTC-3'
CACCTGCAGCTTCACCTATCCGATCCGGGCCGGGAACGACCCGGGCGTGGCGCCGGGCGGCACGGGCGGA
GGCCTCCTCTATGGCAGGGAGTCCGCTCCCCCTCCGACGGCTCCCTTCAACCTGGCGGACATCAACGACG
TGAGCCCCTCGGGCGGCTTCGTGGCCGAGCTCCTGCGGCCAGAATTGGACCCGGTGTACATTCCGCCGCA
GCAGCCGCAGCCGCCAGGTGGCGGGCTGATGGGCAAGTTCGTGCTGAAGGCGTCGCTGAGCGCCCCTGGC
AGCGAGTACGGCAGCCCGTCGGTCATCAGCGTCAGCAAAGGCAGCCCTGACGGCAGCCACCCGGTGGTGG
TGGCGCCCTACAACGGCGGGCCGCCGCGCACGTGCCCCAAGATCAAGCAGGAGGCGGTCTCTTCGTGCAC
CCACTTGGGCGCTGGACCCCCTCTCAGCAATGGCCACCGGCCGGCTGCACACGACTTCCCCCTGGGGCGG
CAGCTCCCCAGCAGGACTACCCCGACCCTGGGTCTTGAGGAAGTGCTGAGCAGCAGGGACTGTCACCCTG
CCCTGCCGCTTCCTCCCGGCTTCCATCCCCACCCGGGGCCCAATTACCCATCCTTCCTGCCCGATCAGAT
GCAGCCGCAAGTCCCGCCGCTCCATTACCAAGAGCTCATGCCACCCGGTTCCTGCATGCCAGAGGAGCC
