>Addgene plasmid #51543 | FUW-tetO-hOKMS | addgene partial sequence | sequence record 84728 | cMyc-F 5'-CGTTAGCTTCACCAACAGGAA-3'
GCAGCCGTATTTCTACTGCGACGAGGAGGAGAACTTCTACCAGCAGCAGCAGCAGAGCGAGCTGCAGCCC
CCGGCGCCCAGCGAGGATATCTGGAAGAAATTCGAGCTGCTGCCCACCCCGCCCCTGTCCCCTAGCCGCC
GCTCCGGGCTCTGCTCGCCCTCCTACGTTGCGGTCACACCCTTCTCCCTTCGGGGAGACAACGACGGCGG
TGGCGGGAGCTTCTCCACGGCCGACCAGCTGGAGATGGTGACCGAGCTGCTGGGAGGAGACATGGTGAAC
CAGAGTTTCATCTGCGACCCGGACGACGAGACCTTCATCAAAAACATCATCATCCAGGACTGTATGTGGA
GCGGCTTCTCGGCCGCCGCCAAGCTCGTCTCAGAGAAGCTGGCCTCCTACCAGGCTGCGCGCAAAGACAG
CGGCAGCCCGAACCCCGCCCGCGGCCACAGCGTCTGCTCCACCTCCAGCTTGTACCTGCAGGATCTGAGC
GCCGCCGCCTCAGAGTGCATCGACCCCTCGGTGGTCTTCCCCTACCCTCTCAACGACAGCAGCTCGCCCA
AGTCCTGCGCCTCGCAAGACTCCAGCGCCTTCTCTCCGTCCTCGGATTCTCTGCTCTCCTCGACGGAGTC
CTCCCCGCAGGGCAGCCCCGAGCCCCTGGTGCT
